>Addgene plasmid #62988 | pSpCas9(BB)-2A-Puro (PX459) V2.0 | addgene full sequence | sequence record 456946 | Addgene NGS Result
CGTTACATAACTTACGGTAAATGGCCCGCCTGGCTGACCGCCCAACGACCCCCGCCCATTGACGTCAATA
GTAACGCCAATAGGGACTTTCCATTGACGTCAATGGGTGGAGTATTTACGGTAAACTGCCCACTTGGCAG
TACATCAAGTGTATCATATGCCAAGTACGCCCCCTATTGACGTCAATGACGGTAAATGGCCCGCCTGGCA
TTGTGCCCAGTACATGACCTTATGGGACTTTCCTACTTGGCAGTACATCTACGTATTAGTCATCGCTATT
ACCATGGTCGAGGTGAGCCCCACGTTCTGCTTCACTCTCCCCATCTCCCCCCCCTCCCCACCCCCAATTT
TGTATTTATTTATTTTTTAATTATTTTGTGCAGCGATGGGGGCGGGGGGGGGGGGGGGCGCGCCRGGGGG
GGGGGGGGGGGGGGGGGGGGGGGGGGGGGSGRGGSGGRGRGGKGSGGCGGCAGCCAATCAGAGCGGCGCG
CTCCGAAAGTTTCCTTTTATGGCGAGGCGGCGGCGGCGGCGGCCCTATAAAAAGCGAAGCGCGCGGCGGG
CGGGAGTCGCTGCGCGCTGCCTTCGCCCCGTGCCCCGCTCCGCCGCCGCCTCGCGCCGCCCGCCCCGGCT
CTGACTGACCGCGTTACTCCCACAGGTGAGCGGGCGGGACGGCCCTTCTCCTCCGGGCTGTAATTAGCTG
AGCAAGAGGTAAGGGTTTAAGGGATGGTTGGTTGGTGGGGTATTAATGTTTAATTACCTGGAGCACCTGC
CTGAAATCACTTTTTTTCAGGTTGGACCGGTGCCACCATGGACTATAAGGACCACGACGGAGACTACAAG
GATCATGATATTGATTACAAAGACGATGACGATAAGATGGCCCCAAAGAAGAAGCGGAAGGTCGGTATCC
ACGGAGTCCCAGCAGCCGACAAGAAGTACAGCATCGGCCTGGACATCGGCACCAACTCTGTGGGCTGGGC
CGTGATCACCGACGAGTACAAGGTGCCCAGCAAGAAATTCAAGGTGCTGGGCAACACCGACCGGCACAGC
ATCAAGAAGAACCTGATCGGAGCCCTGCTGTTCGACAGCGGCGAAACAGCCGAGGCCACCCGGCTGAAGA
GAACCGCCAGAAGAAGATACACCAGACGGAAGAACCGGATCTGCTATCTGCAAGAGATCTTCAGCAACGA
GATGGCCAAGGTGGACGACAGCTTCTTCCACAGACTGGAAGAGTCCTTCCTGGTGGAAGAGGATAAGAAG
CACGAGCGGCACCCCATCTTCGGCAACATCGTGGACGAGGTGGCCTACCACGAGAAGTACCCCACCATCT
ACCACCTGAGAAAGAAACTGGTGGACAGCACCGACAAGGCCGACCTGCGGCTGATCTATCTGGCCCTGGC
CCACATGATCAAGTTCCGGGGCCACTTCCTGATCGAGGGCGACCTGAACCCCGACAACAGCGACGTGGAC
AAGCTGTTCATCCAGCTGGTGCAGACCTACAACCAGCTGTTCGAGGAAAACCCCATCAACGCCAGCGGCG
TGGACGCCAAGGCCATCCTGTCTGCCAGACTGAGCAAGAGCAGACGGCTGGAAAATCTGATCGCCCAGCT
GCCCGGCGAGAAGAAGAATGGCCTGTTCGGAAACCTGATTGCCCTGAGCCTGGGCCTGACCCCCAACTTC
AAGAGCAACTTCGACCTGGCCGAGGATGCCAAACTGCAGCTGAGCAAGGACACCTACGACGACGACCTGG
ACAACCTGCTGGCCCAGATCGGCGACCAGTACGCCGACCTGTTTCTGGCCGCCAAGAACCTGTCCGACGC
CATCCTGCTGAGCGACATCCTGAGAGTGAACACCGAGATCACCAAGGCCCCCCTGAGCGCCTCTATGATC
AAGAGATACGACGAGCACCACCAGGACCTGACCCTGCTGAAAGCTCTCGTGCGGCAGCAGCTGCCTGAGA
AGTACAAAGAGATTTTCTTCGACCAGAGCAAGAACGGCTACGCCGGCTACATTGACGGCGGAGCCAGCCA
GGAAGAGTTCTACAAGTTCATCAAGCCCATCCTGGAAAAGATGGACGGCACCGAGGAACTGCTCGTGAAG
CTGAACAGAGAGGACCTGCTGCGGAAGCAGCGGACCTTCGACAACGGCAGCATCCCCCACCAGATCCACC
TGGGAGAGCTGCACGCCATTCTGCGGCGGCAGGAAGATTTTTACCCATTCCTGAAGGACAACCGGGAAAA
GATCGAGAAGATCCTGACCTTCCGCATCCCCTACTACGTGGGCCCTCTGGCCAGGGGAAACAGCAGATTC
GCCTGGATGACCAGAAAGAGCGAGGAAACCATCACCCCCTGGAACTTCGAGGAAGTGGTGGACAAGGGCG
CTTCCGCCCAGAGCTTCATCGAGCGGATGACCAACTTCGATAAGAACCTGCCCAACGAGAAGGTGCTGCC
CAAGCACAGCCTGCTGTACGAGTACTTCACCGTGTATAACGAGCTGACCAAAGTGAAATACGTGACCGAG
GGAATGAGAAAGCCCGCCTTCCTGAGCGGCGAGCAGAAAAAGGCCATCGTGGACCTGCTGTTCAAGACCA
ACCGGAAAGTGACCGTGAAGCAGCTGAAAGAGGACTACTTCAAGAAAATCGAGTGCTTCGACTCCGTGGA
AATCTCCGGCGTGGAAGATCGGTTCAACGCCTCCCTGGGCACATACCACGATCTGCTGAAAATTATCAAG
GACAAGGACTTCCTGGACAATGAGGAAAACGAGGACATTCTGGAAGATATCGTGCTGACCCTGACACTGT
TTGAGGACAGAGAGATGATCGAGGAACGGCTGAAAACCTATGCCCACCTGTTCGACGACAAAGTGATGAA
GCAGCTGAAGCGGCGGAGATACACCGGCTGGGGCAGGCTGAGCCGGAAGCTGATCAACGGCATCCGGGAC
AAGCAGTCCGGCAAGACAATCCTGGATTTCCTGAAGTCCGACGGCTTCGCCAACAGAAACTTCATGCAGC
TGATCCACGACGACAGCCTGACCTTTAAAGAGGACATCCAGAAAGCCCAGGTGTCCGGCCAGGGCGATAG
CCTGCACGAGCACATTGCCAATCTGGCCGGCAGCCCCGCCATTAAGAAGGGCATCCTGCAGACAGTGAAG
GTGGTGGACGAGCTCGTGAAAGTGATGGGCCGGCACAAGCCCGAGAACATCGTGATCGAAATGGCCAGAG
AGAACCAGACCACCCAGAAGGGACAGAAGAACAGCCGCGAGAGAATGAAGCGGATCGAAGAGGGCATCAA
AGAGCTGGGCAGCCAGATCCTGAAAGAACACCCCGTGGAAAACACCCAGCTGCAGAACGAGAAGCTGTAC
CTGTACTACCTGCAGAATGGGCGGGATATGTACGTGGACCAGGAACTGGACATCAACCGGCTGTCCGACT
ACGATGTGGACCATATCGTGCCTCAGAGCTTTCTGAAGGACGACTCCATCGACAACAAGGTGCTGACCAG
AAGCGACAAGAACCGGGGCAAGAGCGACAACGTGCCCTCCGAAGAGGTCGTGAAGAAGATGAAGAACTAC
TGGCGGCAGCTGCTGAACGCCAAGCTGATTACCCAGAGAAAGTTCGACAATCTGACCAAGGCCGAGAGAG
GCGGCCTGAGCGAACTGGATAAGGCCGGCTTCATCAAGAGACAGCTGGTGGAAACCCGGCAGATCACAAA
GCACGTGGCACAGATCCTGGACTCCCGGATGAACACTAAGTACGACGAGAATGACAAGCTGATCCGGGAA
GTGAAAGTGATCACCCTGAAGTCCAAGCTGGTGTCCGATTTCCGGAAGGATTTCCAGTTTTACAAAGTGC
GCGAGATCAACAACTACCACCACGCCCACGACGCCTACCTGAACGCCGTCGTGGGAACCGCCCTGATCAA
AAAGTACCCTAAGCTGGAAAGCGAGTTCGTGTACGGCGACTACAAGGTGTACGACGTGCGGAAGATGATC
GCCAAGAGCGAGCAGGAAATCGGCAAGGCTACCGCCAAGTACTTCTTCTACAGCAACATCATGAACTTTT
TCAAGACCGAGATTACCCTGGCCAACGGCGAGATCCGGAAGCGGCCTCTGATCGAGACAAACGGCGAAAC
CGGGGAGATCGTGTGGGATAAGGGCCGGGATTTTGCCACCGTGCGGAAAGTGCTGAGCATGCCCCAAGTG
AATATCGTGAAAAAGACCGAGGTGCAGACAGGCGGCTTCAGCAAAGAGTCTATCCTGCCCAAGAGGAACA
GCGATAAGCTGATCGCCAGAAAGAAGGACTGGGACCCTAAGAAGTACGGCGGCTTCGACAGCCCCACCGT
GGCCTATTCTGTGCTGGTGGTGGCCAAAGTGGAAAAGGGCAAGTCCAAGAAACTGAAGAGTGTGAAAGAG
CTGCTGGGGATCACCATCATGGAAAGAAGCAGCTTCGAGAAGAATCCCATCGACTTTCTGGAAGCCAAGG
GCTACAAAGAAGTGAAAAAGGACCTGATCATCAAGCTGCCTAAGTACTCCCTGTTCGAGCTGGAAAACGG
CCGGAAGAGAATGCTGGCCTCTGCCGGCGAACTGCAGAAGGGAAACGAACTGGCCCTGCCCTCCAAATAT
GTGAACTTCCTGTACCTGGCCAGCCACTATGAGAAGCTGAAGGGCTCCCCCGAGGATAATGAGCAGAAAC
AGCTGTTTGTGGAACAGCACAAGCACTACCTGGACGAGATCATCGAGCAGATCAGCGAGTTCTCCAAGAG
AGTGATCCTGGCCGACGCTAATCTGGACAAAGTGCTGTCCGCCTACAACAAGCACCGGGATAAGCCCATC
AGAGAGCAGGCCGAGAATATCATCCACCTGTTTACCCTGACCAATCTGGGAGCCCCTGCCGCCTTCAAGT
ACTTTGACACCACCATCGACCGGAAGAGGTACACCAGCACCAAAGAGGTGCTGGACGCCACCCTGATCCA
CCAGAGCATCACCGGCCTGTACGAGACACGGATCGACCTGTCTCAGCTGGGAGGCGACAAAAGGCCGGCG
GCCACGAAAAAGGCCGGCCAGGCAAAAAAGAAAAAGGAATTCGGCAGTGGAGAGGGCAGAGGAAGTCTGC
TAACATGCGGTGACGTCGAGGAGAATCCTGGCCCAATGACCGAGTACAAGCCCACGGTGCGCCTCGCCAC
CCGCGACGACGTCCCCAGGGCCGTACGCACCCTCGCCGCCGCGTTCGCCGACTACCCCGCCACGCGCCAC
ACCGTCGATCCGGACCGCCACATCGAGCGGGTCACCGAGCTGCAAGAACTCTTCCTCACGCGCGTCGGGC
TCGACATCGGCAAGGTGTGGGTCGCGGACGACGGCGCCGCGGTGGCGGTCTGGACCACGCCGGAGAGCGT
CGAAGCGGGGGCGGTGTTCGCCGAGATCGGCCCGCGCATGGCCGAGTTGAGCGGTTCCCGGCTGGCCGCG
CAGCAACAGATGGAAGGCCTCCTGGCGCCGCACCGGCCCAAGGAGCCCGCGTGGTTCCTGGCCACCGTCG
GAGTCTCGCCCGACCACCAGGGCAAGGGTCTGGGCAGCGCCGTCGTGCTCCCCGGAGTGGAGGCGGCCGA
GCGCGCCGGGGTGCCCGCCTTCCTGGAGACCTCCGCGCCCCGCAACCTCCCCTTCTACGAGCGGCTCGGC
TTCACCGTCACCGCCGACGTCGAGGTGCCCGAAGGACCGCGCACCTGGTGCATGACCCGCAAGCCCGGTG
CCTGAGAATTCTAACTAGAGCTCGCTGATCAGCCTCGACTGTGCCTTCTAGTTGCCAGCCATCTGTTGTT
TGCCCCTCCCCCGTGCCTTCCTTGACCCTGGAAGGTGCCACTCCCACTGTCCTTTCCTAATAAAATGAGG
AAATTGCATCGCATTGTCTGAGTAGGTGTCATTCTATTCTGGGGGGTGGGGTGGGGCAGGACAGCAAGGG
GGAGGATTGGGAAGAGAATAGCAGGCATGCTGGGGAGCGGCCGCAGGAACCCCTAGTGATGGAGTTGGCC
ACTCCCTCTCTGCGCGCTCGCTCGCTCACTGAGGCCGGGCGACCAAAGGTCGCCCGACGCCCGGGCTTTG
CCCGGGCGGCCTCAGTGAGCGAGCGAGCGCGCAGCTGCCTGCAGGGGCGCCTGATGCGGTATTTTCTCCT
TACGCATCTGTGCGGTATTTCACACCGCATA
[95 nt withheld, positions 6192-6286]
T
[46 nt withheld, positions 6288-6333]
C
[141 nt withheld, positions 6335-6475]
CCTTTGACGTTGGAGTCCACGTTCTTT
[37 nt withheld, positions 6503-6539]
ACTCTATCTCGGGCTATTCTTTTGATTTATAAGGGATTTTGCCGATTTCGGTCTATTGGTTAAAAAATGA
GCTGATTTAACAAAAATTTAACGCGAATTTTAACAAAATATTAACGTTTACAATTTTATGGTGCACTCTC
AGTACAATCTGCTCTGATGCCGCATAGTTAAGCCAGCCCCGACACCCGCCAACACCCGCTGACGCGCCCT
GACGGGCTTGTCTGCTCCCGGCATCCGCTTACAGACAAGCTGTGACCGTCTCCGGGAGCTGCATGTGTCA
GAGGTTTTCACCGTCATCACCGAAACGCGCGAGACGAAAGGGCCTCGTGATACGCCTATTTTTATAGGTT
AATGTCATGATAATAATGGTTTCTTAGACGTCAGGTGGCACTTTTCGGGGAAATGTGCGCGGAACCCCTA
TTTGTTTATTTTTCTAAATACATTCAAATATGTATCCGCTCATGAGACAATAACCCTGATAAATGCTTCA
ATAATATTGAAAAAGGAAGAGTATGAGTATTCAACATTTCCGTGTCGCCCTTATTCCCTTTTTTGCGGCA
TTTTGCCTTCCTGTTTTTGCTCACCCAGAAACGCTGGTGAAAGTAAAAGATGCTGAAGATCAGTTGGGTG
CACGAGTGGGTTACATCGAACTGGATCTCAACAGCGGTAAGATCCTTGAGAGTTTTCGCCCCGAAGAACG
TTTTCCAATGATGAGCACTTTTAAAGTTCTGCTATGTGGCGCGGTATTATCCCGTATTGACGCCGGGCAA
GAGCAACTCGGTCGCCGCATACACTATTCTCAGAATGACTTGGTTGAGTACTCACCAGTCACAGAAAAGC
ATCTTACGGATGGCATGACAGTAAGAGAATTATGCAGTGCTGCCATAACCATGAGTGATAACACTGCGGC
CAACTTACTTCTGACAACGATCGGAGGACCGAAGGAGCTAACCGCTTTTTTGCACAACATGGGGGATCAT
GTAACTCGCCTTGATCGTTGGGAACCGGAGCTGAATGAAGCCATACCAAACGACGAGCGTGACACCACGA
TGCCTGTAGCAATGGCAACAACGTTGCGCAAACTATTAACTGGCGAACTACTTACTCTAGCTTCCCGGCA
ACAATTAATAGACTGGATGGAGGCGGATAAAGTTGCAGGACCACTTCTGCGCTCGGCCCTTCCGGCTGGC
TGGTTTATTGCTGATAAATCTGGAGCCGGTGAGCGTGGAAGCCGCGGTATCATTGCAGCACTGGGGCCAG
ATGGTAAGCCCTCCCGTATCGTAGTTATCTACACGACGGGGAGTCAGGCAACTATGGATGAACGAAATAG
ACAGATCGCTGAGATAGGTGCCTCACTGATTAAGCATTGGTAACTGTCAGACCAAGTTTACTCATATATA
CTTTAGATTGATTTAAAACTTCATTTTTAATTTAAAAGGATCTAGGTGAAGATCCTTTTTGATAATCTCA
TGACCAAAATCCCTTAACGTGAGTTTTCGTTCCACTGAGCGTCAGACCCCGTAGAAAAGATCAAAGGATC
TTCTTGAGATCCTTTTTTTCTGCGCGTAATCTGCTGCTTGCAAACAAAAAAACCACCGCTACCAGCGGTG
GTTTGTTTGCCGGATCAAGAGCTACCAACTCTTTTTCCGAAGGTAACTGGCTTCAGCAGAGCGCAGATAC
CAAATACTGTTCTTCTAGTGTAGCCGTAGTTAGGCCACCACTTCAAGAACTCTGTAGCACCGCCTACATA
CCTCGCTCTGCTAATCCTGTTACCAGTGGCTGCTGCCAGTGGCGATAAGTCGTGTCTTACCGGGTTGGAC
TCAAGACGATAGTTACCGGATAAGGCGCAGCGGTCGGGCTGAACGGGGGGTTCGTGCACACAGCCCAGCT
TGGAGCGAACGACCTACACCGAACTGAGATACCTACAGCGTGAGCTATGAGAAAGCGCCACGCTTCCCGA
AGGGAGAAAGGCGGACAGGTATCCGGTAAGCGGCAGGGTCGGAACAGGAGAGCGCACGAGGGAGCTTCCA
GGGGGAAACGCCTGGTATCTTTATAGTCCTGTCGGGTTTCGCCACCTCTGACTTGAGCGTCGATTTTTGT
GATGCTCGTCAGGGGGGCGGAGCCTATGGAAAAACGCCAGCAACGCGGCCTTTTTACGGTTCCTGGCCTT
TTGCTGGCCTTTTGCTCACATGTGAGGGCCTATTTCCCATGATTCCTTCATATTTGCATATACGATACAA
GGCTGTTAGAGAGATAATTGGAATTAATTTGACTGTAAACACAAAGATATTAGTACAAAATACGTGACGT
AGAAAGTAATAATTTCTTGGGTAGTTTGCAGTTTTAAAATTATGTTTTAAAATGGACTATCATATGCTTA
CCGTAACTTGAAAGTATTTCGATTTCTTGGCTTTATATATCTTGTGGAAAGGACGAAACACCGGGTCTTC
GAGAAGACCTGTTTTAGAGCTAGAAATAGCAAGTTAAAATAAGGCTAGTCCGTTATCAACTTGAAAAAGT
GGCACCGAGTCGGTGCTTTTTTGTTTTAGAGCTAGAAATAGCAAGTTAAAATAAGGCTAGTCCGTTTTTA
GCGCGTGCGCCAATTCTGCAGACAAATGGCTCTAGAGGTACC
Features (pLannotate 1.2.2; 18 found; start..end, strand, type, name):
      1..286     +  enhancer       CMV enhancer: human cytomegalovirus immediate early enhancer; contains an 18-bp deletion relative to the standard CMV enhancer
    563..790     +  intron         hybrid intron: hybrid between chicken β-actin (CBA) and minute virus of mice (MMV) introns (Gray et al., 2011)
    928..2529    +  CDS            Cas9(N): N-terminal portion of Streptococcus pyogenes Cas9 (Zetsche et al., 2015)
   2530..5028    +  CDS            Cas9(C): C-terminal portion of Streptococcus pyogenes Cas9 (Zetsche et al., 2015)
   5029..5076    +  CDS            nucleoplasmin NLS: bipartite nuclear localization signal from nucleoplasmin
   5146..5745    +  CDS            PuroR (fragment): puromycin N-acetyltransferase; pac from Streptomyces; confers resistance to puromycin
   5779..5890    +  polyA_signal   bGH poly(A) signal: bovine growth hormone polyadenylation signal
   5995..6135    +  repeat_region  AAV2 ITR: inverted terminal repeat of adeno-associated virus serotype 2 inverted
   6140..6191    -  misc_feature   bom (fragment): basis of mobility region from pBR322
   6210..6665    +  rep_origin     f1 ori (sequence partly withheld): f1 bacteriophage origin of replication; arrow indicates direction of (+) strand synthesis
   6666..6715    -  misc_feature   bom (fragment): basis of mobility region from pBR322
   6817..6852    -  CDS            rop (fragment): Rop protein, which maintains plasmids at low copy number; rop
   6947..7051    +  promoter       AmpR promoter: bla
   7052..7912    +  CDS            AmpR: β-lactamase; bla; confers resistance to ampicillin, carbenicillin, and related antibiotics
   8083..8671    +  rep_origin     ori: high-copy-number ColE1/pMB1/pBR322/pUC origin of replication
   8733..8973    +  promoter       U6 promoter: RNA polymerase III promoter for human U6 snRNA
   9000..9075    +  misc_RNA       gRNA scaffold: guide RNA scaffold for the Streptococcus pyogenes CRISPR/Cas9 system
   9082..9125    +  misc_RNA       gRNA scaffold (fragment): guide RNA scaffold for the Streptococcus pyogenes CRISPR/Cas9 system
