>Addgene plasmid #62988 | pSpCas9(BB)-2A-Puro (PX459) V2.0 Sequencing Result | analyzer sequence | sequence record 190542
GAGGGCCTATTTCCCATGATTCCTTCATATTTGCATATACGATACAAGGCTGTTAGAGAGATAATTGGAA
TTAATTTGACTGTAAACACAAAGATATTAGTACAAAATACGTGACGTAGAAAGTAATAATTTCTTGGGTA
GTTTGCAGTTTTAAAATTATGTTTTAAAATGGACTATCATATGCTTACCGTAACTTGAAAGTATTTCGAT
TTCTTGGCTTTATATATCTTGTGGAAAGGACGAAACACCGGGTCTTCGAGAAGACCTGTTTTAGAGCTAG
AAATAGCAAGTTAAAATAAGGCTAGTCCGTTATCAACTTGAAAAAGTGGCACCGAGTCGGTGCTTTTTTG
TTTTAGAGCTAGAAATAGCAAGTTAAAATAAGGCTAGTCCGTTTTTAGCGCGTGCGCCAATTCTGCAGAC
AAATGGCTCTAGAGGTACCCGTTACATAACTTACGGTAAATGGCCCGCCTGGCTGACCGCCCAACGACCC
CCGCCCATTGACGTCAATAGTAACGCCAATAGGGACTTTCCATTGACGTCAATGGGTGGAGTATTTACGG
TAAACTGCCCACTTGGCAGTACATCAAGTGTATCATATGCCAAGTACGCCCCCTATTGACGTCAATGACG
GTAAATGGCCCGCCTGGCATTGTGCCCAGTACATGACCTTATGGGACTTTCCTACTTGGCAGTACATCTA
CGTATTAGTCATCGCTATTACCATGGTCGAGGTGAGCCCCACGTTCTGCTTCACTCTCCCCATCTCCCCC
CCCTCCCCACCCCCAATTTTGTATTTATTTATTTTTTAATTATTTTGTGCAGCGATGGGGGCGGGGGGGG
GGGGGGGGCGCGCGCCAGGCGGGGCGGGGCGGGGCGAGGGGCGGGGCGGGGCGAGGCGGAGAGGTGCGGC
GGCAGCCAATCAGAGCGGCGCGCTCCGAAAGTTTCCTTTTATGGCGAGGCGGCGGCGGCGGCGGCCCTAT
AAAAAGCGAAGCGCGCGGCGGGCGGGAGTCGCTGCGCGCTGCCTTCGCCCCGTGCCCCGCTCCGCCGCCG
CCTCGCGCCGCCCGCCCCGGCTCTGACTGACCGCGTTACTCCCACAGGTGAGCGGGCGGGACGGCCCTTC
TCCTCCGGGCTGTAATTAGCTGAGCAAGAGGTAAGGGTTTAAGGGATGGTTGGTTGGTGGGGTATTAATG
TTTAATTACCTGGAGCACCTGCCTGAAATCACTTTTTTTCAGGTTGGACCGGTGCCACCATGGACTATAA
GGACCACGACGGAGACTACAAGGATCATGATATTGATTACAAAGACGATGACGATAAGATGGCCCCAAAG
AAGAAGCGGAAGGTCGGTATCCACGGAGTCCCAGCAGCCGACAAGAAGTACAGCATCGGCCTGGACATCG
GCACCAACTCTGTGGGCTGGGCCGTGATCACCGACGAGTACAAGGTGCCCAGCAAGAAATTCAAGGTGCT
GGGCAACACCGACCGGCACAGCATCAAGAAGAACCTGATCGGAGCCCTGCTGTTCGACAGCGGCGAAACA
GCCGAGGCCACCCGGCTGAAGAGAACCGCCAGAAGAAGATACACCAGACGGAAGAACCGGATCTGCTATC
TGCAAGAGATCTTCAGCAACGAGATGGCCAAGGTGGACGACAGCTTCTTCCACAGACTGGAAGAGTCCTT
CCTGGTGGAAGAGGATAAGAAGCACGAGCGGCACCCCATCTTCGGCAACATCGTGGACGAGGTGGCCTAC
CACGAGAAGTACCCCACCATCTACCACCTGAGAAAGAAACTGGTGGACAGCACCGACAAGGCCGACCTGC
GGCTGATCTATCTGGCCCTGGCCCACATGATCAAGTTCCGGGGCCACTTCCTGATCGAGGGCGACCTGAA
CCCCGACAACAGCGACGTGGACAAGCTGTTCATCCAGCTGGTGCAGACCTACAACCAGCTGTTCGAGGAA
AACCCCATCAACGCCAGCGGCGTGGACGCCAAGGCCATCCTGTCTGCCAGACTGAGCAAGAGCAGACGGC
TGGAAAATCTGATCGCCCAGCTGCCCGGCGAGAAGAAGAATGGCCTGTTCGGAAACCTGATTGCCCTGAG
CCTGGGCCTGACCCCCAACTTCAAGAGCAACTTCGACCTGGCCGAGGATGCCAAACTGCAGCTGAGCAAG
GACACCTACGACGACGACCTGGACAACCTGCTGGCCCAGATCGGCGACCAGTACGCCGACCTGTTTCTGG
CCGCCAAGAACCTGTCCGACGCCATCCTGCTGAGCGACATCCTGAGAGTGAACACCGAGATCACCAAGGC
CCCCCTGAGCGCCTCTATGATCAAGAGATACGACGAGCACCACCAGGACCTGACCCTGCTGAAAGCTCTC
GTGCGGCAGCAGCTGCCTGAGAAGTACAAAGAGATTTTCTTCGACCAGAGCAAGAACGGCTACGCCGGCT
ACATTGACGGCGGAGCCAGCCAGGAAGAGTTCTACAAGTTCATCAAGCCCATCCTGGAAAAGATGGACGG
CACCGAGGAACTGCTCGTGAAGCTGAACAGAGAGGACCTGCTGCGGAAGCAGCGGACCTTCGACAACGGC
AGCATCCCCCACCAGATCCACCTGGGAGAGCTGCACGCCATTCTGCGGCGGCAGGAAGATTTTTACCCAT
TCCTGAAGGACAACCGGGAAAAGATCGAGAAGATCCTGACCTTCCGCATCCCCTACTACGTGGGCCCTCT
GGCCAGGGGAAACAGCAGATTCGCCTGGATGACCAGAAAGAGCGAGGAAACCATCACCCCCTGGAACTTC
GAGGAAGTGGTGGACAAGGGCGCTTCCGCCCAGAGCTTCATCGAGCGGATGACCAACTTCGATAAGAACC
TGCCCAACGAGAAGGTGCTGCCCAAGCACAGCCTGCTGTACGAGTACTTCACCGTGTATAACGAGCTGAC
CAAAGTGAAATACGTGACCGAGGGAATGAGAAAGCCCGCCTTCCTGAGCGGCGAGCAGAAAAAGGCCATC
GTGGACCTGCTGTTCAAGACCAACCGGAAAGTGACCGTGAAGCAGCTGAAAGAGGACTACTTCAAGAAAA
TCGAGTGCTTCGACTCCGTGGAAATCTCCGGCGTGGAAGATCGGTTCAACGCCTCCCTGGGCACATACCA
CGATCTGCTGAAAATTATCAAGGACAAGGACTTCCTGGACAATGAGGAAAACGAGGACATTCTGGAAGAT
ATCGTGCTGACCCTGACACTGTTTGAGGACAGAGAGATGATCGAGGAACGGCTGAAAACCTATGCCCACC
TGTTCGACGACAAAGTGATGAAGCAGCTGAAGCGGCGGAGATACACCGGCTGGGGCAGGCTGAGCCGGAA
GCTGATCAACGGCATCCGGGACAAGCAGTCCGGCAAGACAATCCTGGATTTCCTGAAGTCCGACGGCTTC
GCCAACAGAAACTTCATGCAGCTGATCCACGACGACAGCCTGACCTTTAAAGAGGACATCCAGAAAGCCC
AGGTGTCCGGCCAGGGCGATAGCCTGCACGAGCACATTGCCAATCTGGCCGGCAGCCCCGCCATTAAGAA
GGGCATCCTGCAGACAGTGAAGGTGGTGGACGAGCTCGTGAAAGTGATGGGCCGGCACAAGCCCGAGAAC
ATCGTGATCGAAATGGCCAGAGAGAACCAGACCACCCAGAAGGGACAGAAGAACAGCCGCGAGAGAATGA
AGCGGATCGAAGAGGGCATCAAAGAGCTGGGCAGCCAGATCCTGAAAGAACACCCCGTGGAAAACACCCA
GCTGCAGAACGAGAAGCTGTACCTGTACTACCTGCAGAATGGGCGGGATATGTACGTGGACCAGGAACTG
GACATCAACCGGCTGTCCGACTACGATGTGGACCATATCGTGCCTCAGAGCTTTCTGAAGGACGACTCCA
TCGACAACAAGGTGCTGACCAGAAGCGACAAGAACCGGGGCAAGAGCGACAACGTGCCCTCCGAAGAGGT
CGTGAAGAAGATGAAGAACTACTGGCGGCAGCTGCTGAACGCCAAGCTGATTACCCAGAGAAAGTTCGAC
AATCTGACCAAGGCCGAGAGAGGCGGCCTGAGCGAACTGGATAAGGCCGGCTTCATCAAGAGACAGCTGG
TGGAAACCCGGCAGATCACAAAGCACGTGGCACAGATCCTGGACTCCCGGATGAACACTAAGTACGACGA
GAATGACAAGCTGATCCGGGAAGTGAAAGTGATCACCCTGAAGTCCAAGCTGGTGTCCGATTTCCGGAAG
GATTTCCAGTTTTACAAAGTGCGCGAGATCAACAACTACCACCACGCCCACGACGCCTACCTGAACGCCG
TCGTGGGAACCGCCCTGATCAAAAAGTACCCTAAGCTGGAAAGCGAGTTCGTGTACGGCGACTACAAGGT
GTACGACGTGCGGAAGATGATCGCCAAGAGCGAGCAGGAAATCGGCAAGGCTACCGCCAAGTACTTCTTC
TACAGCAACATCATGAACTTTTTCAAGACCGAGATTACCCTGGCCAACGGCGAGATCCGGAAGCGGCCTC
TGATCGAGACAAACGGCGAAACCGGGGAGATCGTGTGGGATAAGGGCCGGGATTTTGCCACCGTGCGGAA
AGTGCTGAGCATGCCCCAAGTGAATATCGTGAAAAAGACCGAGGTGCAGACAGGCGGCTTCAGCAAAGAG
TCTATCCTGCCCAAGAGGAACAGCGATAAGCTGATCGCCAGAAAGAAGGACTGGGACCCTAAGAAGTACG
GCGGCTTCGACAGCCCCACCGTGGCCTATTCTGTGCTGGTGGTGGCCAAAGTGGAAAAGGGCAAGTCCAA
GAAACTGAAGAGTGTGAAAGAGCTGCTGGGGATCACCATCATGGAAAGAAGCAGCTTCGAGAAGAATCCC
ATCGACTTTCTGGAAGCCAAGGGCTACAAAGAAGTGAAAAAGGACCTGATCATCAAGCTGCCTAAGTACT
CCCTGTTCGAGCTGGAAAACGGCCGGAAGAGAATGCTGGCCTCTGCCGGCGAACTGCAGAAGGGAAACGA
ACTGGCCCTGCCCTCCAAATATGTGAACTTCCTGTACCTGGCCAGCCACTATGAGAAGCTGAAGGGCTCC
CCCGAGGATAATGAGCAGAAACAGCTGTTTGTGGAACAGCACAAGCACTACCTGGACGAGATCATCGAGC
AGATCAGCGAGTTCTCCAAGAGAGTGATCCTGGCCGACGCTAATCTGGACAAAGTGCTGTCCGCCTACAA
CAAGCACCGGGATAAGCCCATCAGAGAGCAGGCCGAGAATATCATCCACCTGTTTACCCTGACCAATCTG
GGAGCCCCTGCCGCCTTCAAGTACTTTGACACCACCATCGACCGGAAGAGGTACACCAGCACCAAAGAGG
TGCTGGACGCCACCCTGATCCACCAGAGCATCACCGGCCTGTACGAGACACGGATCGACCTGTCTCAGCT
GGGAGGCGACAAAAGGCCGGCGGCCACGAAAAAGGCCGGCCAGGCAAAAAAGAAAAAGGAATTCGGCAGT
GGAGAGGGCAGAGGAAGTCTGCTAACATGCGGTGACGTCGAGGAGAATCCTGGCCCAATGACCGAGTACA
AGCCCACGGTGCGCCTCGCCACCCGCGACGACGTCCCCAGGGCCGTACGCACCCTCGCCGCCGCGTTCGC
CGACTACCCCGCCACGCGCCACACCGTCGATCCGGACCGCCACATCGAGCGGGTCACCGAGCTGCAAGAA
CTCTTCCTCACGCGCGTCGGGCTCGACATCGGCAAGGTGTGGGTCGCGGACGACGGCGCCGCGGTGGCGG
TCTGGACCACGCCGGAGAGCGTCGAAGCGGGGGCGGTGTTCGCCGAGATCGGCCCGCGCATGGCCGAGTT
GAGCGGTTCCCGGCTGGCCGCGCAGCAACAGATGGAAGGCCTCCTGGCGCCGCACCGGCCCAAGGAGCCC
GCGTGGTTCCTGGCCACCGTCGGAGTCTCGCCCGACCACCAGGGCAAGGGTCTGGGCAGCGCCGTCGTGC
TCCCCGGAGTGGAGGCGGCCGAGCGCGCCGGGGTGCCCGCCTTCCTGGAGACCTCCGCGCCCCGCAACCT
CCCCTTCTACGAGCGGCTCGGCTTCACCGTCACCGCCGACGTCGAGGTGCCCGAAGGACCGCGCACCTGG
TGCATGACCCGCAAGCCCGGTGCCTGAGAATTCTAACTAGAGCTCGCTGATCAGCCTCGACTGTGCCTTC
TAGTTGCCAGCCATCTGTTGTTTGCCCCTCCCCCGTGCCTTCCTTGACCCTGGAAGGTGCCACTCCCACT
GTCCTTTCCTAATAAAATGAGGAAATTGCATCGCATTGTCTGAGTAGGTGTCATTCTATTCTGGGGGGTG
GGGTGGGGCAGGACAGCAAGGGGGAGGATTGGGAAGAGAATAGCAGGCATGCTGGGGAGCGGCCGCAGGA
ACCCCTAGTGATGGAGTTGGCCACTCCCTCTCTGCGCGCTCGCTCGCTCACTGAGGCCGGGCGACCAAAG
GTCGCCCGACGCCCGGGCTTTGCCCGGGCGGCCTCAGTGAGCGAGCGAGCGCGCAGCTGCCTGCAGGGGC
GCCTGATGCGGTATTTTCTCCTTACGCATCTGTGCGGTATTTCACACCGCATA
[95 nt withheld, positions 6634-6728]
T
[46 nt withheld, positions 6730-6775]
C
[141 nt withheld, positions 6777-6917]
CCTTTGACGTTGGAGTCCACGTTCTTT
[37 nt withheld, positions 6945-6981]
ACTCTATCTCGGGCTATTCTTTTGATTTATAAGGGATTTTGCCGATTTCGGTCTATTGGTTAAAAAATGA
GCTGATTTAACAAAAATTTAACGCGAATTTTAACAAAATATTAACGTTTACAATTTTATGGTGCACTCTC
AGTACAATCTGCTCTGATGCCGCATAGTTAAGCCAGCCCCGACACCCGCCAACACCCGCTGACGCGCCCT
GACGGGCTTGTCTGCTCCCGGCATCCGCTTACAGACAAGCTGTGACCGTCTCCGGGAGCTGCATGTGTCA
GAGGTTTTCACCGTCATCACCGAAACGCGCGAGACGAAAGGGCCTCGTGATACGCCTATTTTTATAGGTT
AATGTCATGATAATAATGGTTTCTTAGACGTCAGGTGGCACTTTTCGGGGAAATGTGCGCGGAACCCCTA
TTTGTTTATTTTTCTAAATACATTCAAATATGTATCCGCTCATGAGACAATAACCCTGATAAATGCTTCA
ATAATATTGAAAAAGGAAGAGTATGAGTATTCAACATTTCCGTGTCGCCCTTATTCCCTTTTTTGCGGCA
TTTTGCCTTCCTGTTTTTGCTCACCCAGAAACGCTGGTGAAAGTAAAAGATGCTGAAGATCAGTTGGGTG
CACGAGTGGGTTACATCGAACTGGATCTCAACAGCGGTAAGATCCTTGAGAGTTTTCGCCCCGAAGAACG
TTTTCCAATGATGAGCACTTTTAAAGTTCTGCTATGTGGCGCGGTATTATCCCGTATTGACGCCGGGCAA
GAGCAACTCGGTCGCCGCATACACTATTCTCAGAATGACTTGGTTGAGTACTCACCAGTCACAGAAAAGC
ATCTTACGGATGGCATGACAGTAAGAGAATTATGCAGTGCTGCCATAACCATGAGTGATAACACTGCGGC
CAACTTACTTCTGACAACGATCGGAGGACCGAAGGAGCTAACCGCTTTTTTGCACAACATGGGGGATCAT
GTAACTCGCCTTGATCGTTGGGAACCGGAGCTGAATGAAGCCATACCAAACGACGAGCGTGACACCACGA
TGCCTGTAGCAATGGCAACAACGTTGCGCAAACTATTAACTGGCGAACTACTTACTCTAGCTTCCCGGCA
ACAATTAATAGACTGGATGGAGGCGGATAAAGTTGCAGGACCACTTCTGCGCTCGGCCCTTCCGGCTGGC
TGGTTTATTGCTGATAAATCTGGAGCCGGTGAGCGTGGAAGCCGCGGTATCATTGCAGCACTGGGGCCAG
ATGGTAAGCCCTCCCGTATCGTAGTTATCTACACGACGGGGAGTCAGGCAACTATGGATGAACGAAATAG
ACAGATCGCTGAGATAGGTGCCTCACTGATTAAGCATTGGTAACTGTCAGACCAAGTTTACTCATATATA
CTTTAGATTGATTTAAAACTTCATTTTTAATTTAAAAGGATCTAGGTGAAGATCCTTTTTGATAATCTCA
TGACCAAAATCCCTTAACGTGAGTTTTCGTTCCACTGAGCGTCAGACCCCGTAGAAAAGATCAAAGGATC
TTCTTGAGATCCTTTTTTTCTGCGCGTAATCTGCTGCTTGCAAACAAAAAAACCACCGCTACCAGCGGTG
GTTTGTTTGCCGGATCAAGAGCTACCAACTCTTTTTCCGAAGGTAACTGGCTTCAGCAGAGCGCAGATAC
CAAATACTGTTCTTCTAGTGTAGCCGTAGTTAGGCCACCACTTCAAGAACTCTGTAGCACCGCCTACATA
CCTCGCTCTGCTAATCCTGTTACCAGTGGCTGCTGCCAGTGGCGATAAGTCGTGTCTTACCGGGTTGGAC
TCAAGACGATAGTTACCGGATAAGGCGCAGCGGTCGGGCTGAACGGGGGGTTCGTGCACACAGCCCAGCT
TGGAGCGAACGACCTACACCGAACTGAGATACCTACAGCGTGAGCTATGAGAAAGCGCCACGCTTCCCGA
AGGGAGAAAGGCGGACAGGTATCCGGTAAGCGGCAGGGTCGGAACAGGAGAGCGCACGAGGGAGCTTCCA
GGGGGAAACGCCTGGTATCTTTATAGTCCTGTCGGGTTTCGCCACCTCTGACTTGAGCGTCGATTTTTGT
GATGCTCGTCAGGGGGGCGGAGCCTATGGAAAAACGCCAGCAACGCGGCCTTTTTACGGTTCCTGGCCTT
TTGCTGGCCTTTTGCTCACATGT
Features (pLannotate 1.2.2; 19 found; start..end, strand, type, name):
      1..241     +  promoter       U6 promoter: RNA polymerase III promoter for human U6 snRNA
    268..343     +  misc_RNA       gRNA scaffold: guide RNA scaffold for the Streptococcus pyogenes CRISPR/Cas9 system
    350..393     +  misc_RNA       gRNA scaffold (fragment): guide RNA scaffold for the Streptococcus pyogenes CRISPR/Cas9 system
    440..725     +  enhancer       CMV enhancer: human cytomegalovirus immediate early enhancer; contains an 18-bp deletion relative to the standard CMV enhancer
    727..1004    +  promoter       chicken β-actin promoter: No description available
   1005..1232    +  intron         hybrid intron: hybrid between chicken β-actin (CBA) and minute virus of mice (MMV) introns (Gray et al., 2011)
   1370..2971    +  CDS            Cas9(N): N-terminal portion of Streptococcus pyogenes Cas9 (Zetsche et al., 2015)
   2972..5470    +  CDS            Cas9(C): C-terminal portion of Streptococcus pyogenes Cas9 (Zetsche et al., 2015)
   5471..5518    +  CDS            nucleoplasmin NLS: bipartite nuclear localization signal from nucleoplasmin
   5588..6187    +  CDS            PuroR (fragment): puromycin N-acetyltransferase; pac from Streptomyces; confers resistance to puromycin
   6221..6332    +  polyA_signal   bGH poly(A) signal: bovine growth hormone polyadenylation signal
   6437..6577    +  repeat_region  AAV2 ITR: inverted terminal repeat of adeno-associated virus serotype 2 inverted
   6582..6633    -  misc_feature   bom (fragment): basis of mobility region from pBR322
   6652..7107    +  rep_origin     f1 ori (sequence partly withheld): f1 bacteriophage origin of replication; arrow indicates direction of (+) strand synthesis
   7108..7157    -  misc_feature   bom (fragment): basis of mobility region from pBR322
   7259..7294    -  CDS            rop (fragment): Rop protein, which maintains plasmids at low copy number; rop
   7389..7493    +  promoter       AmpR promoter: bla
   7494..8354    +  CDS            AmpR: β-lactamase; bla; confers resistance to ampicillin, carbenicillin, and related antibiotics
   8525..9113    +  rep_origin     ori: high-copy-number ColE1/pMB1/pBR322/pUC origin of replication
