>Addgene plasmid #62988 | pSpCas9(BB)-2A-Puro (PX459) V2.0 Sequencing Result | analyzer sequence | sequence record 435434
GAGGGCCTATTTCCCATGATTCCTTCATATTTGCATATACGATACAAGGCTGTTAGAGAGATAATTGGAA
TTAATTTGACTGTAAACACAAAGATATTAGTACAAAATACGTGACGTAGAAAGTAATAATTTCTTGGGTA
GTTTGCAGTTTTAAAATTATGTTTTAAAATGGACTATCATATGCTTACCGTAACTTGAAAGTATTTCGAT
TTCTTGGCTTTATATATCTTGTGGAAAGGACGAAACACCGGGTCTTCGAGAAGACCTGTTTTAGAGCTAG
AAATAGCAAGTTAAAATAAGGCTAGTCCGTTATCAACTTGAAAAAGTGGCACCGAGTCGGTGCTTTTTTG
TTTTAGAGCTAGAAATAGCAAGTTAAAATAAGGCTAGTCCGTTTTTAGCGCGTGCGCCAATTCTGCAGAC
AAATGGCTCTAGAGGTACCCGTTACATAACTTACGGTAAATGGCCCGCCTGGCTGACCGCCCAACGACCC
CCGCCCATTGACGTCAATAGTAACGCCAATAGGGACTTTCCATTGACGTCAATGGGTGGAGTATTTACGG
TAAACTGCCCACTTGGCAGTACATCAAGTGTATCATATGCCAAGTACGCCCCCTATTGACGTCAATGACG
GTAAATGGCCCGCCTGGCATTGTGCCCAGTACATGACCTTATGGGACTTTCCTACTTGGCAGTACATCTA
CGTATTAGTCATCGCTATTACCATGGTCGAGGTGAGCCCCACGTTCTGCTTCACTCTCCCCATCTCCCCC
CCCTCCCCACCCCCAATTTTGTATTTATTTATTTTTTAATTATTTTGTGCAGCGATGGGGGCGGGGGGGG
GGGGGGGGSGCGCGCCGGGGGGGGGGGGGGGGGGGGGGGGGGGGGGGGGGGSGRGGSGGRGRGGKGCGGC
GGCAGCCAATCAGAGCGGCGCGCTCCGAAAGTTTCCTTTTATGGCGAGGCGGCGGCGGCGGCGGCCCTAT
AAAAAGCGAAGCGCGCGGCGGGCGGGAGTCGCTGCGCGCTGCCTTCGCCCCGTGCCCCGCTCCGCCGCCG
CCTCGCGCCGCCCGCCCCGGCTCTGACTGACCGCGTTACTCCCACAGGTGAGCGGGCGGGACGGCCCTTC
TCCTCCGGGCTGTAATTAGCTGAGCAAGAGGTAAGGGTTTAAGGGATGGTTGGTTGGTGGGGTATTAATG
TTTAATTACCTGGAGCACCTGCCTGAAATCACTTTTTTTCAGGTTGGACCGGTGCCACCATGGACTATAA
GGACCACGACGGAGACTACAAGGATCATGATATTGATTACAAAGACGATGACGATAAGATGGCCCCAAAG
AAGAAGCGGAAGGTCGGTATCCACGGAGTCCCAGCAGCCGACAAGAAGTACAGCATCGGCCTGGACATCG
GCACCAACTCTGTGGGCTGGGCCGTGATCACCGACGAGTACAAGGTGCCCAGCAAGAAATTCAAGGTGCT
GGGCAACACCGACCGGCACAGCATCAAGAAGAACCTGATCGGAGCCCTGCTGTTCGACAGCGGCGAAACA
GCCGAGGCCACCCGGCTGAAGAGAACCGCCAGAAGAAGATACACCAGACGGAAGAACCGGATCTGCTATC
TGCAAGAGATCTTCAGCAACGAGATGGCCAAGGTGGACGACAGCTTCTTCCACAGACTGGAAGAGTCCTT
CCTGGTGGAAGAGGATAAGAAGCACGAGCGGCACCCCATCTTCGGCAACATCGTGGACGAGGTGGCCTAC
CACGAGAAGTACCCCACCATCTACCACCTGAGAAAGAAACTGGTGGACAGCACCGACAAGGCCGACCTGC
GGCTGATCTATCTGGCCCTGGCCCACATGATCAAGTTCCGGGGCCACTTCCTGATCGAGGGCGACCTGAA
CCCCGACAACAGCGACGTGGACAAGCTGTTCATCCAGCTGGTGCAGACCTACAACCAGCTGTTCGAGGAA
AACCCCATCAACGCCAGCGGCGTGGACGCCAAGGCCATCCTGTCTGCCAGACTGAGCAAGAGCAGACGGC
TGGAAAATCTGATCGCCCAGCTGCCCGGCGAGAAGAAGAATGGCCTGTTCGGAAACCTGATTGCCCTGAG
CCTGGGCCTGACCCCCAACTTCAAGAGCAACTTCGACCTGGCCGAGGATGCCAAACTGCAGCTGAGCAAG
GACACCTACGACGACGACCTGGACAACCTGCTGGCCCAGATCGGCGACCAGTACGCCGACCTGTTTCTGG
CCGCCAAGAACCTGTCCGACGCCATCCTGCTGAGCGACATCCTGAGAGTGAACACCGAGATCACCAAGGC
CCCCCTGAGCGCCTCTATGATCAAGAGATACGACGAGCACCACCAGGACCTGACCCTGCTGAAAGCTCTC
GTGCGGCAGCAGCTGCCTGAGAAGTACAAAGAGATTTTCTTCGACCAGAGCAAGAACGGCTACGCCGGCT
ACATTGACGGCGGAGCCAGCCAGGAAGAGTTCTACAAGTTCATCAAGCCCATCCTGGAAAAGATGGACGG
CACCGAGGAACTGCTCGTGAAGCTGAACAGAGAGGACCTGCTGCGGAAGCAGCGGACCTTCGACAACGGC
AGCATCCCCCACCAGATCCACCTGGGAGAGCTGCACGCCATTCTGCGGCGGCAGGAAGATTTTTACCCAT
TCCTGAAGGACAACCGGGAAAAGATCGAGAAGATCCTGACCTTCCGCATCCCCTACTACGTGGGCCCTCT
GGCCAGGGGAAACAGCAGATTCGCCTGGATGACCAGAAAGAGCGAGGAAACCATCACCCCCTGGAACTTC
GAGGAAGTGGTGGACAAGGGCGCTTCCGCCCAGAGCTTCATCGAGCGGATGACCAACTTCGATAAGAACC
TGCCCAACGAGAAGGTGCTGCCCAAGCACAGCCTGCTGTACGAGTACTTCACCGTGTATAACGAGCTGAC
CAAAGTGAAATACGTGACCGAGGGAATGAGAAAGCCCGCCTTCCTGAGCGGCGAGCAGAAAAAGGCCATC
GTGGACCTGCTGTTCAAGACCAACCGGAAAGTGACCGTGAAGCAGCTGAAAGAGGACTACTTCAAGAAAA
TCGAGTGCTTCGACTCCGTGGAAATCTCCGGCGTGGAAGATCGGTTCAACGCCTCCCTGGGCACATACCA
CGATCTGCTGAAAATTATCAAGGACAAGGACTTCCTGGACAATGAGGAAAACGAGGACATTCTGGAAGAT
ATCGTGCTGACCCTGACACTGTTTGAGGACAGAGAGATGATCGAGGAACGGCTGAAAACCTATGCCCACC
TGTTCGACGACAAAGTGATGAAGCAGCTGAAGCGGCGGAGATACACCGGCTGGGGCAGGCTGAGCCGGAA
GCTGATCAACGGCATCCGGGACAAGCAGTCCGGCAAGACAATCCTGGATTTCCTGAAGTCCGACGGCTTC
GCCAACAGAAACTTCATGCAGCTGATCCACGACGACAGCCTGACCTTTAAAGAGGACATCCAGAAAGCCC
AGGTGTCCGGCCAGGGCGATAGCCTGCACGAGCACATTGCCAATCTGGCCGGCAGCCCCGCCATTAAGAA
GGGCATCCTGCAGACAGTGAAGGTGGTGGACGAGCTCGTGAAAGTGATGGGCCGGCACAAGCCCGAGAAC
ATCGTGATCGAAATGGCCAGAGAGAACCAGACCACCCAGAAGGGACAGAAGAACAGCCGCGAGAGAATGA
AGCGGATCGAAGAGGGCATCAAAGAGCTGGGCAGCCAGATCCTGAAAGAACACCCCGTGGAAAACACCCA
GCTGCAGAACGAGAAGCTGTACCTGTACTACCTGCAGAATGGGCGGGATATGTACGTGGACCAGGAACTG
GACATCAACCGGCTGTCCGACTACGATGTGGACCATATCGTGCCTCAGAGCTTTCTGAAGGACGACTCCA
TCGACAACAAGGTGCTGACCAGAAGCGACAAGAACCGGGGCAAGAGCGACAACGTGCCCTCCGAAGAGGT
CGTGAAGAAGATGAAGAACTACTGGCGGCAGCTGCTGAACGCCAAGCTGATTACCCAGAGAAAGTTCGAC
AATCTGACCAAGGCCGAGAGAGGCGGCCTGAGCGAACTGGATAAGGCCGGCTTCATCAAGAGACAGCTGG
TGGAAACCCGGCAGATCACAAAGCACGTGGCACAGATCCTGGACTCCCGGATGAACACTAAGTACGACGA
GAATGACAAGCTGATCCGGGAAGTGAAAGTGATCACCCTGAAGTCCAAGCTGGTGTCCGATTTCCGGAAG
GATTTCCAGTTTTACAAAGTGCGCGAGATCAACAACTACCACCACGCCCACGACGCCTACCTGAACGCCG
TCGTGGGAACCGCCCTGATCAAAAAGTACCCTAAGCTGGAAAGCGAGTTCGTGTACGGCGACTACAAGGT
GTACGACGTGCGGAAGATGATCGCCAAGAGCGAGCAGGAAATCGGCAAGGCTACCGCCAAGTACTTCTTC
TACAGCAACATCATGAACTTTTTCAAGACCGAGATTACCCTGGCCAACGGCGAGATCCGGAAGCGGCCTC
TGATCGAGACAAACGGCGAAACCGGGGAGATCGTGTGGGATAAGGGCCGGGATTTTGCCACCGTGCGGAA
AGTGCTGAGCATGCCCCAAGTGAATATCGTGAAAAAGACCGAGGTGCAGACAGGCGGCTTCAGCAAAGAG
TCTATCCTGCCCAAGAGGAACAGCGATAAGCTGATCGCCAGAAAGAAGGACTGGGACCCTAAGAAGTACG
GCGGCTTCGACAGCCCCACCGTGGCCTATTCTGTGCTGGTGGTGGCCAAAGTGGAAAAGGGCAAGTCCAA
GAAACTGAAGAGTGTGAAAGAGCTGCTGGGGATCACCATCATGGAAAGAAGCAGCTTCGAGAAGAATCCC
ATCGACTTTCTGGAAGCCAAGGGCTACAAAGAAGTGAAAAAGGACCTGATCATCAAGCTGCCTAAGTACT
CCCTGTTCGAGCTGGAAAACGGCCGGAAGAGAATGCTGGCCTCTGCCGGCGAACTGCAGAAGGGAAACGA
ACTGGCCCTGCCCTCCAAATATGTGAACTTCCTGTACCTGGCCAGCCACTATGAGAAGCTGAAGGGCTCC
CCCGAGGATAATGAGCAGAAACAGCTGTTTGTGGAACAGCACAAGCACTACCTGGACGAGATCATCGAGC
AGATCAGCGAGTTCTCCAAGAGAGTGATCCTGGCCGACGCTAATCTGGACAAAGTGCTGTCCGCCTACAA
CAAGCACCGGGATAAGCCCATCAGAGAGCAGGCCGAGAATATCATCCACCTGTTTACCCTGACCAATCTG
GGAGCCCCTGCCGCCTTCAAGTACTTTGACACCACCATCGACCGGAAGAGGTACACCAGCACCAAAGAGG
TGCTGGACGCCACCCTGATCCACCAGAGCATCACCGGCCTGTACGAGACACGGATCGACCTGTCTCAGCT
GGGAGGCGACAAAAGGCCGGCGGCCACGAAAAAGGCCGGCCAGGCAAAAAAGAAAAAGGAATTCGGCAGT
GGAGAGGGCAGAGGAAGTCTGCTAACATGCGGTGACGTCGAGGAGAATCCTGGCCCAATGACCGAGTACA
AGCCCACGGTGCGCCTCGCCACCCGCGACGACGTCCCCAGGGCCGTACGCACCCTCGCCGCCGCGTTCGC
CGACTACCCCGCCACGCGCCACACCGTCGATCCGGACCGCCACATCGAGCGGGTCACCGAGCTGCAAGAA
CTCTTCCTCACGCGCGTCGGGCTCGACATCGGCAAGGTGTGGGTCGCGGACGACGGCGCCGCGGTGGCGG
TCTGGACCACGCCGGAGAGCGTCGAAGCGGGGGCGGTGTTCGCCGAGATCGGCCCGCGCATGGCCGAGTT
GAGCGGTTCCCGGCTGGCCGCGCAGCAACAGATGGAAGGCCTCCTGGCGCCGCACCGGCCCAAGGAGCCC
GCGTGGTTCCTGGCCACCGTCGGAGTCTCGCCCGACCACCAGGGCAAGGGTCTGGGCAGCGCCGTCGTGC
TCCCCGGAGTGGAGGCGGCCGAGCGCGCCGGGGTGCCCGCCTTCCTGGAGACCTCCGCGCCCCGCAACCT
CCCCTTCTACGAGCGGCTCGGCTTCACCGTCACCGCCGACGTCGAGGTGCCCGAAGGACCGCGCACCTGG
TGCATGACCCGCAAGCCCGGTGCCTGAGAATTCTAACTAGAGCTCGCTGATCAGCCTCGACTGTGCCTTC
TAGTTGCCAGCCATCTGTTGTTTGCCCCTCCCCCGTGCCTTCCTTGACCCTGGAAGGTGCCACTCCCACT
GTCCTTTCCTAATAAAATGAGGAAATTGCATCGCATTGTCTGAGTAGGTGTCATTCTATTCTGGGGGGTG
GGGTGGGGCAGGACAGCAAGGGGGAGGATTGGGAAGAGAATAGCAGGCATGCTGGGGAGCGGCCGCAGGA
ACCCCTAGTGATGGAGTTGGCCACTCCCTCTCTGCGCGCTCGCTCGCTCACTGAGGCCGGGCGACCAAAG
GTCGCCCGACGCCCGGGCTTTGCCCGGGCGGCCTCAGTGAGCGAGCGAGCGCGCAGCTGCCTGCAGGGGC
GCCTGATGCGGTATTTTCTCCTTACGCATCTGTGCGGTATTTCACACCGCATA
[95 nt withheld, positions 6634-6728]
T
[46 nt withheld, positions 6730-6775]
C
[141 nt withheld, positions 6777-6917]
CCTTTGACGTTGGAGTCCACGTTCTTT
[37 nt withheld, positions 6945-6981]
ACTCTATCTCGGGCTATTCTTTTGATTTATAAGGGATTTTGCCGATTTCGGTCTATTGGTTAAAAAATGA
GCTGATTTAACAAAAATTTAACGCGAATTTTAACAAAATATTAACGTTTACAATTTTATGGTGCACTCTC
AGTACAATCTGCTCTGATGCCGCATAGTTAAGCCAGCCCCGACACCCGCCAACACCCGCTGACGCGCCCT
GACGGGCTTGTCTGCTCCCGGCATCCGCTTACAGACAAGCTGTGACCGTCTCCGGGAGCTGCATGTGTCA
GAGGTTTTCACCGTCATCACCGAAACGCGCGAGACGAAAGGGCCTCGTGATACGCCTATTTTTATAGGTT
AATGTCATGATAATAATGGTTTCTTAGACGTCAGGTGGCACTTTTCGGGGAAATGTGCGCGGAACCCCTA
TTTGTTTATTTTTCTAAATACATTCAAATATGTATCCGCTCATGAGACAATAACCCTGATAAATGCTTCA
ATAATATTGAAAAAGGAAGAGTATGAGTATTCAACATTTCCGTGTCGCCCTTATTCCCTTTTTTGCGGCA
TTTTGCCTTCCTGTTTTTGCTCACCCAGAAACGCTGGTGAAAGTAAAAGATGCTGAAGATCAGTTGGGTG
CACGAGTGGGTTACATCGAACTGGATCTCAACAGCGGTAAGATCCTTGAGAGTTTTCGCCCCGAAGAACG
TTTTCCAATGATGAGCACTTTTAAAGTTCTGCTATGTGGCGCGGTATTATCCCGTATTGACGCCGGGCAA
GAGCAACTCGGTCGCCGCATACACTATTCTCAGAATGACTTGGTTGAGTACTCACCAGTCACAGAAAAGC
ATCTTACGGATGGCATGACAGTAAGAGAATTATGCAGTGCTGCCATAACCATGAGTGATAACACTGCGGC
CAACTTACTTCTGACAACGATCGGAGGACCGAAGGAGCTAACCGCTTTTTTGCACAACATGGGGGATCAT
GTAACTCGCCTTGATCGTTGGGAACCGGAGCTGAATGAAGCCATACCAAACGACGAGCGTGACACCACGA
TGCCTGTAGCAATGGCAACAACGTTGCGCAAACTATTAACTGGCGAACTACTTACTCTAGCTTCCCGGCA
ACAATTAATAGACTGGATGGAGGCGGATAAAGTTGCAGGACCACTTCTGCGCTCGGCCCTTCCGGCTGGC
TGGTTTATTGCTGATAAATCTGGAGCCGGTGAGCGTGGAAGCCGCGGTATCATTGCAGCACTGGGGCCAG
ATGGTAAGCCCTCCCGTATCGTAGTTATCTACACGACGGGGAGTCAGGCAACTATGGATGAACGAAATAG
ACAGATCGCTGAGATAGGTGCCTCACTGATTAAGCATTGGTAACTGTCAGACCAAGTTTACTCATATATA
CTTTAGATTGATTTAAAACTTCATTTTTAATTTAAAAGGATCTAGGTGAAGATCCTTTTTGATAATCTCA
TGACCAAAATCCCTTAACGTGAGTTTTCGTTCCACTGAGCGTCAGACCCCGTAGAAAAGATCAAAGGATC
TTCTTGAGATCCTTTTTTTCTGCGCGTAATCTGCTGCTTGCAAACAAAAAAACCACCGCTACCAGCGGTG
GTTTGTTTGCCGGATCAAGAGCTACCAACTCTTTTTCCGAAGGTAACTGGCTTCAGCAGAGCGCAGATAC
CAAATACTGTTCTTCTAGTGTAGCCGTAGTTAGGCCACCACTTCAAGAACTCTGTAGCACCGCCTACATA
CCTCGCTCTGCTAATCCTGTTACCAGTGGCTGCTGCCAGTGGCGATAAGTCGTGTCTTACCGGGTTGGAC
TCAAGACGATAGTTACCGGATAAGGCGCAGCGGTCGGGCTGAACGGGGGGTTCGTGCACACAGCCCAGCT
TGGAGCGAACGACCTACACCGAACTGAGATACCTACAGCGTGAGCTATGAGAAAGCGCCACGCTTCCCGA
AGGGAGAAAGGCGGACAGGTATCCGGTAAGCGGCAGGGTCGGAACAGGAGAGCGCACGAGGGAGCTTCCA
GGGGGAAACGCCTGGTATCTTTATAGTCCTGTCGGGTTTCGCCACCTCTGACTTGAGCGTCGATTTTTGT
GATGCTCGTCAGGGGGGCGGAGCCTATGGAAAAACGCCAGCAACGCGGCCTTTTTACGGTTCCTGGCCTT
TTGCTGGCCTTTTGCTCACATGT
Features (pLannotate 1.2.2; 18 found; start..end, strand, type, name):
      1..241     +  promoter       U6 promoter: RNA polymerase III promoter for human U6 snRNA
    268..343     +  misc_RNA       gRNA scaffold: guide RNA scaffold for the Streptococcus pyogenes CRISPR/Cas9 system
    350..393     +  misc_RNA       gRNA scaffold (fragment): guide RNA scaffold for the Streptococcus pyogenes CRISPR/Cas9 system
    440..725     +  enhancer       CMV enhancer: human cytomegalovirus immediate early enhancer; contains an 18-bp deletion relative to the standard CMV enhancer
   1005..1232    +  intron         hybrid intron: hybrid between chicken β-actin (CBA) and minute virus of mice (MMV) introns (Gray et al., 2011)
   1370..2971    +  CDS            Cas9(N): N-terminal portion of Streptococcus pyogenes Cas9 (Zetsche et al., 2015)
   2972..5470    +  CDS            Cas9(C): C-terminal portion of Streptococcus pyogenes Cas9 (Zetsche et al., 2015)
   5471..5518    +  CDS            nucleoplasmin NLS: bipartite nuclear localization signal from nucleoplasmin
   5588..6187    +  CDS            PuroR (fragment): puromycin N-acetyltransferase; pac from Streptomyces; confers resistance to puromycin
   6221..6332    +  polyA_signal   bGH poly(A) signal: bovine growth hormone polyadenylation signal
   6437..6577    +  repeat_region  AAV2 ITR: inverted terminal repeat of adeno-associated virus serotype 2 inverted
   6582..6633    -  misc_feature   bom (fragment): basis of mobility region from pBR322
   6652..7107    +  rep_origin     f1 ori (sequence partly withheld): f1 bacteriophage origin of replication; arrow indicates direction of (+) strand synthesis
   7108..7157    -  misc_feature   bom (fragment): basis of mobility region from pBR322
   7259..7294    -  CDS            rop (fragment): Rop protein, which maintains plasmids at low copy number; rop
   7389..7493    +  promoter       AmpR promoter: bla
   7494..8354    +  CDS            AmpR: β-lactamase; bla; confers resistance to ampicillin, carbenicillin, and related antibiotics
   8525..9113    +  rep_origin     ori: high-copy-number ColE1/pMB1/pBR322/pUC origin of replication
