>Addgene plasmid #62988 | pSpCas9(BB)-2A-Puro (PX459) V2.0 Sequencing Result | analyzer sequence | sequence record 450980
GAGGGCCTATTTCCCATGATTCCTTCATATTTGCATATACGATACAAGGCTGTTAGAGAGATAATTGGAA
TTAATTTGACTGTAAACACAAAGATATTAGTACAAAATACGTGACGTAGAAAGTAATAATTTCTTGGGTA
GTTTGCAGTTTTAAAATTATGTTTTAAAATGGACTATCATATGCTTACCGTAACTTGAAAGTATTTCGAT
TTCTTGGCTTTATATATCTTGTGGAAAGGACGAAACACCGGGTCTTCGAGAAGACCTGTTTTAGAGCTAG
AAATAGCAAGTTAAAATAAGGCTAGTCCGTTATCAACTTGAAAAAGTGGCACCGAGTCGGTGCTTTTTTG
TTTTAGAGCTAGAAATAGCAAGTTAAAATAAGGCTAGTCCGTTTTTAGCGCGTGCGCCAATTCTGCAGAC
AAATGGCTCTAGAGGTACCCGTTACATAACTTACGGTAAATGGCCCGCCTGGCTGACCGCCCAACGACCC
CCGCCCATTGACGTCAATAGTAACGCCAATAGGGACTTTCCATTGACGTCAATGGGTGGAGTATTTACGG
TAAACTGCCCACTTGGCAGTACATCAAGTGTATCATATGCCAAGTACGCCCCCTATTGACGTCAATGACG
GTAAATGGCCCGCCTGGCATTGTGCCCAGTACATGACCTTATGGGACTTTCCTACTTGGCAGTACATCTA
CGTATTAGTCATCGCTATTACCATGGTCGAGGTGAGCCCCACGTTCTGCTTCACTCTCCCCATCTCCCCC
CCCTCCCCACCCCCAATTTTGTATTTATTTATTTTTTAATTATTTTGTGCAGCGATGGGGGCGGGGGGGG
GGGGGGGCGGCGCCCCGGGTGGGGGGGGGGGGGGGGGGGGGGGGGGGGGGGGGGGGGCGGGGGGGGGTGG
GGGGGGGCGGGGGGGGGGGGGGGGGGAGGCGGAGAGGTGCGGCGGCAGCCAATCAGAGCGGCGCGCTCCG
AAAGTTTCCTTTTATGGCGAGGCGGCGGCGGCGGCGGCCCTATAAAAAGCGAAGCGCGCGGCGGGCGGGA
GTCGCTGCGCGCTGCCTTCGCCCCGTGCCCCGCTCCGCCGCCGCCTCGCGCCGCCCGCCCCGGCTCTGAC
TGACCGCGTTACTCCCACAGGTGAGCGGGCGGGACGGCCCTTCTCCTCCGGGCTGTAATTAGCTGAGCAA
GAGGTAAGGGTTTAAGGGATGGTTGGTTGGTGGGGTATTAATGTTTAATTACCTGGAGCACCTGCCTGAA
ATCACTTTTTTTCAGGTTGGACCGGTGCCACCATGGACTATAAGGACCACGACGGAGACTACAAGGATCA
TGATATTGATTACAAAGACGATGACGATAAGATGGCCCCAAAGAAGAAGCGGAAGGTCGGTATCCACGGA
GTCCCAGCAGCCGACAAGAAGTACAGCATCGGCCTGGACATCGGCACCAACTCTGTGGGCTGGGCCGTGA
TCACCGACGAGTACAAGGTGCCCAGCAAGAAATTCAAGGTGCTGGGCAACACCGACCGGCACAGCATCAA
GAAGAACCTGATCGGAGCCCTGCTGTTCGACAGCGGCGAAACAGCCGAGGCCACCCGGCTGAAGAGAACC
GCCAGAAGAAGATACACCAGACGGAAGAACCGGATCTGCTATCTGCAAGAGATCTTCAGCAACGAGATGG
CCAAGGTGGACGACAGCTTCTTCCACAGACTGGAAGAGTCCTTCCTGGTGGAAGAGGATAAGAAGCACGA
GCGGCACCCCATCTTCGGCAACATCGTGGACGAGGTGGCCTACCACGAGAAGTACCCCACCATCTACCAC
CTGAGAAAGAAACTGGTGGACAGCACCGACAAGGCCGACCTGCGGCTGATCTATCTGGCCCTGGCCCACA
TGATCAAGTTCCGGGGCCACTTCCTGATCGAGGGCGACCTGAACCCCGACAACAGCGACGTGGACAAGCT
GTTCATCCAGCTGGTGCAGACCTACAACCAGCTGTTCGAGGAAAACCCCATCAACGCCAGCGGCGTGGAC
GCCAAGGCCATCCTGTCTGCCAGACTGAGCAAGAGCAGACGGCTGGAAAATCTGATCGCCCAGCTGCCCG
GCGAGAAGAAGAATGGCCTGTTCGGAAACCTGATTGCCCTGAGCCTGGGCCTGACCCCCAACTTCAAGAG
CAACTTCGACCTGGCCGAGGATGCCAAACTGCAGCTGAGCAAGGACACCTACGACGACGACCTGGACAAC
CTGCTGGCCCAGATCGGCGACCAGTACGCCGACCTGTTTCTGGCCGCCAAGAACCTGTCCGACGCCATCC
TGCTGAGCGACATCCTGAGAGTGAACACCGAGATCACCAAGGCCCCCCTGAGCGCCTCTATGATCAAGAG
ATACGACGAGCACCACCAGGACCTGACCCTGCTGAAAGCTCTCGTGCGGCAGCAGCTGCCTGAGAAGTAC
AAAGAGATTTTCTTCGACCAGAGCAAGAACGGCTACGCCGGCTACATTGACGGCGGAGCCAGCCAGGAAG
AGTTCTACAAGTTCATCAAGCCCATCCTGGAAAAGATGGACGGCACCGAGGAACTGCTCGTGAAGCTGAA
CAGAGAGGACCTGCTGCGGAAGCAGCGGACCTTCGACAACGGCAGCATCCCCCACCAGATCCACCTGGGA
GAGCTGCACGCCATTCTGCGGCGGCAGGAAGATTTTTACCCATTCCTGAAGGACAACCGGGAAAAGATCG
AGAAGATCCTGACCTTCCGCATCCCCTACTACGTGGGCCCTCTGGCCAGGGGAAACAGCAGATTCGCCTG
GATGACCAGAAAGAGCGAGGAAACCATCACCCCCTGGAACTTCGAGGAAGTGGTGGACAAGGGCGCTTCC
GCCCAGAGCTTCATCGAGCGGATGACCAACTTCGATAAGAACCTGCCCAACGAGAAGGTGCTGCCCAAGC
ACAGCCTGCTGTACGAGTACTTCACCGTGTATAACGAGCTGACCAAAGTGAAATACGTGACCGAGGGAAT
GAGAAAGCCCGCCTTCCTGAGCGGCGAGCAGAAAAAGGCCATCGTGGACCTGCTGTTCAAGACCAACCGG
AAAGTGACCGTGAAGCAGCTGAAAGAGGACTACTTCAAGAAAATCGAGTGCTTCGACTCCGTGGAAATCT
CCGGCGTGGAAGATCGGTTCAACGCCTCCCTGGGCACATACCACGATCTGCTGAAAATTATCAAGGACAA
GGACTTCCTGGACAATGAGGAAAACGAGGACATTCTGGAAGATATCGTGCTGACCCTGACACTGTTTGAG
GACAGAGAGATGATCGAGGAACGGCTGAAAACCTATGCCCACCTGTTCGACGACAAAGTGATGAAGCAGC
TGAAGCGGCGGAGATACACCGGCTGGGGCAGGCTGAGCCGGAAGCTGATCAACGGCATCCGGGACAAGCA
GTCCGGCAAGACAATCCTGGATTTCCTGAAGTCCGACGGCTTCGCCAACAGAAACTTCATGCAGCTGATC
CACGACGACAGCCTGACCTTTAAAGAGGACATCCAGAAAGCCCAGGTGTCCGGCCAGGGCGATAGCCTGC
ACGAGCACATTGCCAATCTGGCCGGCAGCCCCGCCATTAAGAAGGGCATCCTGCAGACAGTGAAGGTGGT
GGACGAGCTCGTGAAAGTGATGGGCCGGCACAAGCCCGAGAACATCGTGATCGAAATGGCCAGAGAGAAC
CAGACCACCCAGAAGGGACAGAAGAACAGCCGCGAGAGAATGAAGCGGATCGAAGAGGGCATCAAAGAGC
TGGGCAGCCAGATCCTGAAAGAACACCCCGTGGAAAACACCCAGCTGCAGAACGAGAAGCTGTACCTGTA
CTACCTGCAGAATGGGCGGGATATGTACGTGGACCAGGAACTGGACATCAACCGGCTGTCCGACTACGAT
GTGGACCATATCGTGCCTCAGAGCTTTCTGAAGGACGACTCCATCGACAACAAGGTGCTGACCAGAAGCG
ACAAGAACCGGGGCAAGAGCGACAACGTGCCCTCCGAAGAGGTCGTGAAGAAGATGAAGAACTACTGGCG
GCAGCTGCTGAACGCCAAGCTGATTACCCAGAGAAAGTTCGACAATCTGACCAAGGCCGAGAGAGGCGGC
CTGAGCGAACTGGATAAGGCCGGCTTCATCAAGAGACAGCTGGTGGAAACCCGGCAGATCACAAAGCACG
TGGCACAGATCCTGGACTCCCGGATGAACACTAAGTACGACGAGAATGACAAGCTGATCCGGGAAGTGAA
AGTGATCACCCTGAAGTCCAAGCTGGTGTCCGATTTCCGGAAGGATTTCCAGTTTTACAAAGTGCGCGAG
ATCAACAACTACCACCACGCCCACGACGCCTACCTGAACGCCGTCGTGGGAACCGCCCTGATCAAAAAGT
ACCCTAAGCTGGAAAGCGAGTTCGTGTACGGCGACTACAAGGTGTACGACGTGCGGAAGATGATCGCCAA
GAGCGAGCAGGAAATCGGCAAGGCTACCGCCAAGTACTTCTTCTACAGCAACATCATGAACTTTTTCAAG
ACCGAGATTACCCTGGCCAACGGCGAGATCCGGAAGCGGCCTCTGATCGAGACAAACGGCGAAACCGGGG
AGATCGTGTGGGATAAGGGCCGGGATTTTGCCACCGTGCGGAAAGTGCTGAGCATGCCCCAAGTGAATAT
CGTGAAAAAGACCGAGGTGCAGACAGGCGGCTTCAGCAAAGAGTCTATCCTGCCCAAGAGGAACAGCGAT
AAGCTGATCGCCAGAAAGAAGGACTGGGACCCTAAGAAGTACGGCGGCTTCGACAGCCCCACCGTGGCCT
ATTCTGTGCTGGTGGTGGCCAAAGTGGAAAAGGGCAAGTCCAAGAAACTGAAGAGTGTGAAAGAGCTGCT
GGGGATCACCATCATGGAAAGAAGCAGCTTCGAGAAGAATCCCATCGACTTTCTGGAAGCCAAGGGCTAC
AAAGAAGTGAAAAAGGACCTGATCATCAAGCTGCCTAAGTACTCCCTGTTCGAGCTGGAAAACGGCCGGA
AGAGAATGCTGGCCTCTGCCGGCGAACTGCAGAAGGGAAACGAACTGGCCCTGCCCTCCAAATATGTGAA
CTTCCTGTACCTGGCCAGCCACTATGAGAAGCTGAAGGGCTCCCCCGAGGATAATGAGCAGAAACAGCTG
TTTGTGGAACAGCACAAGCACTACCTGGACGAGATCATCGAGCAGATCAGCGAGTTCTCCAAGAGAGTGA
TCCTGGCCGACGCTAATCTGGACAAAGTGCTGTCCGCCTACAACAAGCACCGGGATAAGCCCATCAGAGA
GCAGGCCGAGAATATCATCCACCTGTTTACCCTGACCAATCTGGGAGCCCCTGCCGCCTTCAAGTACTTT
GACACCACCATCGACCGGAAGAGGTACACCAGCACCAAAGAGGTGCTGGACGCCACCCTGATCCACCAGA
GCATCACCGGCCTGTACGAGACACGGATCGACCTGTCTCAGCTGGGAGGCGACAAAAGGCCGGCGGCCAC
GAAAAAGGCCGGCCAGGCAAAAAAGAAAAAGGAATTCGGCAGTGGAGAGGGCAGAGGAAGTCTGCTAACA
TGCGGTGACGTCGAGGAGAATCCTGGCCCAATGACCGAGTACAAGCCCACGGTGCGCCTCGCCACCCGCG
ACGACGTCCCCAGGGCCGTACGCACCCTCGCCGCCGCGTTCGCCGACTACCCCGCCACGCGCCACACCGT
CGATCCGGACCGCCACATCGAGCGGGTCACCGAGCTGCAAGAACTCTTCCTCACGCGCGTCGGGCTCGAC
ATCGGCAAGGTGTGGGTCGCGGACGACGGCGCCGCGGTGGCGGTCTGGACCACGCCGGAGAGCGTCGAAG
CGGGGGCGGTGTTCGCCGAGATCGGCCCGCGCATGGCCGAGTTGAGCGGTTCCCGGCTGGCCGCGCAGCA
ACAGATGGAAGGCCTCCTGGCGCCGCACCGGCCCAAGGAGCCCGCGTGGTTCCTGGCCACCGTCGGAGTC
TCGCCCGACCACCAGGGCAAGGGTCTGGGCAGCGCCGTCGTGCTCCCCGGAGTGGAGGCGGCCGAGCGCG
CCGGGGTGCCCGCCTTCCTGGAGACCTCCGCGCCCCGCAACCTCCCCTTCTACGAGCGGCTCGGCTTCAC
CGTCACCGCCGACGTCGAGGTGCCCGAAGGACCGCGCACCTGGTGCATGACCCGCAAGCCCGGTGCCTGA
GAATTCTAACTAGAGCTCGCTGATCAGCCTCGACTGTGCCTTCTAGTTGCCAGCCATCTGTTGTTTGCCC
CTCCCCCGTGCCTTCCTTGACCCTGGAAGGTGCCACTCCCACTGTCCTTTCCTAATAAAATGAGGAAATT
GCATCGCATTGTCTGAGTAGGTGTCATTCTATTCTGGGGGGTGGGGTGGGGCAGGACAGCAAGGGGGAGG
ATTGGGAAGAGAATAGCAGGCATGCTGGGGAGCGGCCGCAGGAACCCCTAGTGATGGAGTTGGCCACTCC
CTCTCTGCGCGCTCGCTCGCTCACTGAGGCCGGGCGACCAAAGGTCGCCCGACGCCCGGGCTTTGCCCGG
GCGGCCTCAGTGAGCGAGCGAGCGCGCAGCTGCCTGCAGGGGCGCCTGATGCGGTATTTTCTCCTTACGC
ATCTGTGCGGTATTTCACACCGCATA
[95 nt withheld, positions 6677-6771]
T
[46 nt withheld, positions 6773-6818]
C
[141 nt withheld, positions 6820-6960]
CCTTTGACGTTGGAGTCCACGTTCTTT
[37 nt withheld, positions 6988-7024]
ACTCTATCTCGGGCTATTCTTTTGATTTATAAGGGATTTTGCCGATTTCGGTCTATTGGTTAAAAAATGA
GCTGATTTAACAAAAATTTAACGCGAATTTTAACAAAATATTAACGTTTACAATTTTATGGTGCACTCTC
AGTACAATCTGCTCTGATGCCGCATAGTTAAGCCAGCCCCGACACCCGCCAACACCCGCTGACGCGCCCT
GACGGGCTTGTCTGCTCCCGGCATCCGCTTACAGACAAGCTGTGACCGTCTCCGGGAGCTGCATGTGTCA
GAGGTTTTCACCGTCATCACCGAAACGCGCGAGACGAAAGGGCCTCGTGATACGCCTATTTTTATAGGTT
AATGTCATGATAATAATGGTTTCTTAGACGTCAGGTGGCACTTTTCGGGGAAATGTGCGCGGAACCCCTA
TTTGTTTATTTTTCTAAATACATTCAAATATGTATCCGCTCATGAGACAATAACCCTGATAAATGCTTCA
ATAATATTGAAAAAGGAAGAGTATGAGTATTCAACATTTCCGTGTCGCCCTTATTCCCTTTTTTGCGGCA
TTTTGCCTTCCTGTTTTTGCTCACCCAGAAACGCTGGTGAAAGTAAAAGATGCTGAAGATCAGTTGGGTG
CACGAGTGGGTTACATCGAACTGGATCTCAACAGCGGTAAGATCCTTGAGAGTTTTCGCCCCGAAGAACG
TTTTCCAATGATGAGCACTTTTAAAGTTCTGCTATGTGGCGCGGTATTATCCCGTATTGACGCCGGGCAA
GAGCAACTCGGTCGCCGCATACACTATTCTCAGAATGACTTGGTTGAGTACTCACCAGTCACAGAAAAGC
ATCTTACGGATGGCATGACAGTAAGAGAATTATGCAGTGCTGCCATAACCATGAGTGATAACACTGCGGC
CAACTTACTTCTGACAACGATCGGAGGACCGAAGGAGCTAACCGCTTTTTTGCACAACATGGGGGATCAT
GTAACTCGCCTTGATCGTTGGGAACCGGAGCTGAATGAAGCCATACCAAACGACGAGCGTGACACCACGA
TGCCTGTAGCAATGGCAACAACGTTGCGCAAACTATTAACTGGCGAACTACTTACTCTAGCTTCCCGGCA
ACAATTAATAGACTGGATGGAGGCGGATAAAGTTGCAGGACCACTTCTGCGCTCGGCCCTTCCGGCTGGC
TGGTTTATTGCTGATAAATCTGGAGCCGGTGAGCGTGGAAGCCGCGGTATCATTGCAGCACTGGGGCCAG
ATGGTAAGCCCTCCCGTATCGTAGTTATCTACACGACGGGGAGTCAGGCAACTATGGATGAACGAAATAG
ACAGATCGCTGAGATAGGTGCCTCACTGATTAAGCATTGGTAACTGTCAGACCAAGTTTACTCATATATA
CTTTAGATTGATTTAAAACTTCATTTTTAATTTAAAAGGATCTAGGTGAAGATCCTTTTTGATAATCTCA
TGACCAAAATCCCTTAACGTGAGTTTTCGTTCCACTGAGCGTCAGACCCCGTAGAAAAGATCAAAGGATC
TTCTTGAGATCCTTTTTTTCTGCGCGTAATCTGCTGCTTGCAAACAAAAAAACCACCGCTACCAGCGGTG
GTTTGTTTGCCGGATCAAGAGCTACCAACTCTTTTTCCGAAGGTAACTGGCTTCAGCAGAGCGCAGATAC
CAAATACTGTTCTTCTAGTGTAGCCGTAGTTAGGCCACCACTTCAAGAACTCTGTAGCACCGCCTACATA
CCTCGCTCTGCTAATCCTGTTACCAGTGGCTGCTGCCAGTGGCGATAAGTCGTGTCTTACCGGGTTGGAC
TCAAGACGATAGTTACCGGATAAGGCGCAGCGGTCGGGCTGAACGGGGGGTTCGTGCACACAGCCCAGCT
TGGAGCGAACGACCTACACCGAACTGAGATACCTACAGCGTGAGCTATGAGAAAGCGCCACGCTTCCCGA
AGGGAGAAAGGCGGACAGGTATCCGGTAAGCGGCAGGGTCGGAACAGGAGAGCGCACGAGGGAGCTTCCA
GGGGGAAACGCCTGGTATCTTTATAGTCCTGTCGGGTTTCGCCACCTCTGACTTGAGCGTCGATTTTTGT
GATGCTCGTCAGGGGGGCGGAGCCTATGGAAAAACGCCAGCAACGCGGCCTTTTTACGGTTCCTGGCCTT
TTGCTGGCCTTTTGCTCACATGT
Features (pLannotate 1.2.2; 20 found; start..end, strand, type, name):
      1..241     +  promoter       U6 promoter: RNA polymerase III promoter for human U6 snRNA
    268..343     +  misc_RNA       gRNA scaffold: guide RNA scaffold for the Streptococcus pyogenes CRISPR/Cas9 system
    350..393     +  misc_RNA       gRNA scaffold (fragment): guide RNA scaffold for the Streptococcus pyogenes CRISPR/Cas9 system
    440..725     +  enhancer       CMV enhancer: human cytomegalovirus immediate early enhancer; contains an 18-bp deletion relative to the standard CMV enhancer
    727..847     +  promoter       chicken β-actin promoter (fragment): contains a 21-bp deletion relative to the standard chicken β-actin promoter
    893..1047    +  promoter       chicken β-actin promoter (fragment): contains a 21-bp deletion relative to the standard chicken β-actin promoter
   1048..1275    +  intron         hybrid intron: hybrid between chicken β-actin (CBA) and minute virus of mice (MMV) introns (Gray et al., 2011)
   1413..3014    +  CDS            Cas9(N): N-terminal portion of Streptococcus pyogenes Cas9 (Zetsche et al., 2015)
   3015..5513    +  CDS            Cas9(C): C-terminal portion of Streptococcus pyogenes Cas9 (Zetsche et al., 2015)
   5514..5561    +  CDS            nucleoplasmin NLS: bipartite nuclear localization signal from nucleoplasmin
   5631..6230    +  CDS            PuroR (fragment): puromycin N-acetyltransferase; pac from Streptomyces; confers resistance to puromycin
   6264..6375    +  polyA_signal   bGH poly(A) signal: bovine growth hormone polyadenylation signal
   6480..6620    +  repeat_region  AAV2 ITR: inverted terminal repeat of adeno-associated virus serotype 2 inverted
   6625..6676    -  misc_feature   bom (fragment): basis of mobility region from pBR322
   6695..7150    +  rep_origin     f1 ori (sequence partly withheld): f1 bacteriophage origin of replication; arrow indicates direction of (+) strand synthesis
   7151..7200    -  misc_feature   bom (fragment): basis of mobility region from pBR322
   7302..7337    -  CDS            rop (fragment): Rop protein, which maintains plasmids at low copy number; rop
   7432..7536    +  promoter       AmpR promoter: bla
   7537..8397    +  CDS            AmpR: β-lactamase; bla; confers resistance to ampicillin, carbenicillin, and related antibiotics
   8568..9156    +  rep_origin     ori: high-copy-number ColE1/pMB1/pBR322/pUC origin of replication
