[The description below was written by a language model from this plasmid's Addgene catalogue record, the feature table of its GenBank file and pLannotate feature annotations shown in this document.]
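Description:
pSpCas9(BB)-2A-Puro (PX459) V2.0 is an all-in-one mammalian CRISPR expression plasmid of about 9.2 kb that supplies both Streptococcus pyogenes Cas9 and a cloning site for a single guide RNA. It is propagated in E. coli through a high-copy ColE1/pUC-type origin with ampicillin resistance (bla), and it also carries an f1 phage origin. Short fragments annotated as bom and rop, and a single AAV2 inverted terminal repeat downstream of the expression cassette, appear to be backbone remnants. With only one ITR annotated, the record does not support use as an AAV packaging vector.

The payload consists of two transcription units. A human U6 RNA polymerase III promoter sits upstream of the S. pyogenes guide RNA scaffold, and BbsI sites between them accept the user's guide sequence, giving the "BB" backbone its name. The second unit uses the Cbh promoter (CMV enhancer, chicken β-actin promoter and a hybrid CBA/MVM intron) to drive a synthetic Cas9 with an N-terminal 3XFLAG tag and a C-terminal nucleoplasmin nuclear localization signal. Cas9 is annotated as two adjoining N- and C-terminal segments that together form one continuous coding region. It is followed in frame by a T2A peptide and puromycin N-acetyltransferase, then a bGH polyadenylation signal. Ribosomal skipping at T2A yields separate Cas9 and PuroR proteins from one transcript, so puromycin selection enriches for transfected cells expressing the nuclease.

This V2.0 plasmid is described as an improved version of the original PX459 with better puromycin selection, and EcoRI sites flank the puromycin cassette. The two full-length feature tables describe the same circle from different start points, while the GenBank record covers only the NLS–T2A–PuroR region. The construct is used for genome editing in mammalian cells.
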