Addgene plasmid #62988: pSpCas9(BB)-2A-Puro (PX459) V2.0
Purpose: Cas9 from S. pyogenes with 2A-Puro, and cloning backbone for sgRNA (V2.0)
Depositing lab: Feng Zhang. Depositing organization: Broad Institute. Publication: Genome engineering using the CRISPR-Cas9 system. Ran FA, Hsu PD, Wright J, Agarwala V, Scott DA, Zhang F. Nat Protoc. 2013 Nov;8(11):2281-308. doi: 10.1038/nprot.2013.143. Epub 2013 Oct 24. PubMed 24157548.
Backbone
  Vector backbone: PX459
  Total vector size (bp): 9200
  Vector type: Mammalian Expression, CRISPR
  Selectable markers: Puromycin
Growth in bacteria
  Bacterial resistance: Ampicillin, 100 μg/mL
  Growth temperature: 37°C
  Growth strain: Stbl3
  Copy number: Unknown
Gene/Insert
  Gene/Insert name: hSpCas9-2A-Puro V2.0 (alt names: SpCas9-2A-Puro V2.0; Cas9; PX459 V2.0)
  Species: Synthetic
  Insert size (bp): 6000
  Promoter: Cbh
  Tag / fusion protein: 3XFLAG (N terminal on insert); 2A-Puro (C terminal on insert)
  Cloning method: Restriction Enzyme; 5′ cloning site AgeI (not destroyed); 3′ cloning site EcoRI (not destroyed)
  Sequencing primers: 5′ TTTATGGCGAGGCGGCGG; 3′ puro-variant-R (5'-gtgggcttgtactcggtcat-3')
Terms and licenses: Academic/Nonprofit Terms; Industry Terms: Not Available to Industry
Depositor comments: NOTE: This is an improved version of Addgene Plasmid #48139. It has improved puromycin selection. The EcoRI site is not unique and flanks the puromycin cassette. For more information on Zhang Lab CRISPR Plasmids please refer to: http://www.addgene.org/crispr/zhang/ The guide sequence is cloned into this plasmid using BbsI sites. The hU6-F primer (5'-GAGGGCCTATTTCCCATGATT-3') can be used to confirm the gRNA sequence after cloning into the plasmid. Please see the cloning protocol provided by the Zhang lab for more details.
How to cite: pSpCas9(BB)-2A-Puro (PX459) V2.0 was a gift from Feng Zhang (Addgene plasmid # 62988 ; http://n2t.net/addgene:62988 ; RRID:Addgene_62988)
