LOCUS       Exported 949 bp ds-DNA linear SYN 17-MAY-2021
DEFINITION  Cas9 from S. pyogenes with 2A-Puro, and cloning backbone for sgRNA
            (V2.0).
ACCESSION   .
VERSION     .
KEYWORDS    pSpCas9(BB)-2A-Puro (PX459) V2.0
SOURCE      synthetic DNA construct
  ORGANISM  synthetic DNA construct
REFERENCE   1 (bases 1 to 949)
  AUTHORS   Ran FA, Hsu PD, Wright J, Agarwala V, Scott DA, Zhang F
  TITLE     Genome engineering using the CRISPR-Cas9 system.
  JOURNAL   Nat Protoc. 2013 Nov;8(11):2281-308. doi: 10.1038/nprot.2013.143.
            Epub 2013 Oct 24.
  PUBMED    24157548
REFERENCE   2 (bases 1 to 949)
  AUTHORS   .
  TITLE     Direct Submission
  JOURNAL   Exported May 17, 2021 from SnapGene Server 1.1.58
            http://www.snapgene.com
FEATURES             Location/Qualifiers
     source          1..949
                     /organism="synthetic DNA construct"
                     /mol_type="other DNA"
     CDS             complement(7..606)
                     /codon_start=1
                     /gene="pac from Streptomyces alboniger"
                     /product="puromycin N-acetyltransferase"
                     /label=PuroR
                     /note="confers resistance to puromycin"
                     /translation="MTEYKPTVRLATRDDVPRAVRTLAAAFADYPATRHTVDPDRHIER
                     VTELQELFLTRVGLDIGKVWVADDGAAVAVWTTPESVEAGAVFAEIGPRMAELSGSRLA
                     AQQQMEGLLAPHRPKEPAWFLATVGVSPDHQGKGLGSAVVLPGVEAAERAGVPAFLETS
                     APRNLPFYERLGFTVTADVEVPEGPRTWCMTRKPGA"
     primer_bind     complement(90..110)
                     /label=Puro-F
                     /note="Puromycin resistance gene, forward primer"
     primer_bind     587..606
                     /label=Puro-R
                     /note="Puromycin resistance gene, reverse primer. Also
                     called puro-variant-R"
     CDS             complement(607..660)
                     /codon_start=1
                     /product="2A peptide from Thosea asigna virus capsid
                     protein"
                     /label=T2A
                     /note="Eukaryotic ribosomes fail to insert a peptide bond
                     between the Gly and Pro residues, yielding separate
                     polypeptides."
                     /translation="EGRGSLLTCGDVEENPGP"
     CDS             complement(676..723)
                     /codon_start=1
                     /product="bipartite nuclear localization signal from
                     nucleoplasmin"
                     /label=nucleoplasmin NLS
                     /translation="KRPAATKKAGQAKKKK"
ORIGIN
        1 gaattctcag gcaccgggct tgcgggtcat gcaccaggtg cgcggtcctt cgggcacctc
       61 gacgtcggcg gtgacggtga agccgagccg ctcgtagaag gggaggttgc ggggcgcgga
      121 ggtctccagg aaggcgggca ccccggcgcg ctcggccgcc tccactccgg ggagcacgac
      181 ggcgctgccc agacccttgc cctggtggtc gggcgagact ccgacggtgg ccaggaacca
      241 cgcgggctcc ttgggccggt gcggcgccag gaggccttcc atctgttgct gcgcggccag
      301 ccgggaaccg ctcaactcgg ccatgcgcgg gccgatctcg gcgaacaccg cccccgcttc
      361 gacgctctcc ggcgtggtcc agaccgccac cgcggcgccg tcgtccgcga cccacacctt
      421 gccgatgtcg agcccgacgc gcgtgaggaa gagttcttgc agctcggtga cccgctcgat
      481 gtggcggtcc ggatcgacgg tgtggcgcgt ggcggggtag tcggcgaacg cggcggcgag
      541 ggtgcgtacg gccctgggga cgtcgtcgcg ggtggcgagg cgcaccgtgg gcttgtactc
      601 ggtcattggg ccaggattct cctcgacgtc accgcatgtt agcagacttc ctctgccctc
      661 tccactgccg aattcctttt tcttttttgc ctggccggcc tttttcgtgg ccgccggcct
      721 tttgtcgcct cccagctgag acaggtcgat ccgtgtctcg tacaggccgg tgatgctctg
      781 gtggatcagg gtggcgtcca gcacctcttt ggtgctggtg tacctcttcc ggtcgatggt
      841 ggtgtcaaag tacttgaagg cggcaggggc tcccagattg gtcagggtaa acaggtggat
      901 gatattctcg gcctgctctc tgatgggctt atcccggtgc ttgttgtag
//
