>Addgene plasmid #62988 | pSpCas9(BB)-2A-Puro (PX459) V2.0 | depositor partial sequence | sequence record 104141 | Cbh::SpCas9(BB)-2A-Puro
CGTTACATAACTTACGGTAAATGGCCCGCCTGGCTGACCGCCCAACGACCCCCGCCCATTGACGTCAATA
GTAACGCCAATAGGGACTTTCCATTGACGTCAATGGGTGGAGTATTTACGGTAAACTGCCCACTTGGCAG
TACATCAAGTGTATCATATGCCAAGTACGCCCCCTATTGACGTCAATGACGGTAAATGGCCCGCCTGGCA
TTGTGCCCAGTACATGACCTTATGGGACTTTCCTACTTGGCAGTACATCTACGTATTAGTCATCGCTATT
ACCATGGTCGAGGTGAGCCCCACGTTCTGCTTCACTCTCCCCATCTCCCCCCCCTCCCCACCCCCAATTT
TGTATTTATTTATTTTTTAATTATTTTGTGCAGCGATGGGGGCGGGGGGGGGGGGGGGGCGCGCGCCAGG
CGGGGCGGGGCGGGGCGAGGGGCGGGGCGGGGCGAGGCGGAGAGGTGCGGCGGCAGCCAATCAGAGCGGC
GCGCTCCGAAAGTTTCCTTTTATGGCGAGGCGGCGGCGGCGGCGGCCCTATAAAAAGCGAAGCGCGCGGC
GGGCGGGAGTCGCTGCGACGCTGCCTTCGCCCCGTGCCCCGCTCCGCCGCCGCCTCGCGCCGCCCGCCCC
GGCTCTGACTGACCGCGTTACTCCCACAGGTGAGCGGGCGGGACGGCCCTTCTCCTCCGGGCTGTAATTA
GCTGAGCAAGAGGTAAGGGTTTAAGGGATGGTTGGTTGGTGGGGTATTAATGTTTAATTACCTGGAGCAC
CTGCCTGAAATCACTTTTTTTCAGGTTGGACCGGTGCCACCATGGACTATAAGGACCACGACGGAGACTA
CAAGGATCATGATATTGATTACAAAGACGATGACGATAAGATGGCCCCAAAGAAGAAGCGGAAGGTCGGT
ATCCACGGAGTCCCAGCAGCCGACAAGAAGTACAGCATCGGCCTGGACATCGGCACCAACTCTGTGGGCT
GGGCCGTGATCACCGACGAGTACAAGGTGCCCAGCAAGAAATTCAAGGTGCTGGGCAACACCGACCGGCA
CAGCATCAAGAAGAACCTGATCGGAGCCCTGCTGTTCGACAGCGGCGAAACAGCCGAGGCCACCCGGCTG
AAGAGAACCGCCAGAAGAAGATACACCAGACGGAAGAACCGGATCTGCTATCTGCAAGAGATCTTCAGCA
ACGAGATGGCCAAGGTGGACGACAGCTTCTTCCACAGACTGGAAGAGTCCTTCCTGGTGGAAGAGGATAA
GAAGCACGAGCGGCACCCCATCTTCGGCAACATCGTGGACGAGGTGGCCTACCACGAGAAGTACCCCACC
ATCTACCACCTGAGAAAGAAACTGGTGGACAGCACCGACAAGGCCGACCTGCGGCTGATCTATCTGGCCC
TGGCCCACATGATCAAGTTCCGGGGCCACTTCCTGATCGAGGGCGACCTGAACCCCGACAACAGCGACGT
GGACAAGCTGTTCATCCAGCTGGTGCAGACCTACAACCAGCTGTTCGAGGAAAACCCCATCAACGCCAGC
GGCGTGGACGCCAAGGCCATCCTGTCTGCCAGACTGAGCAAGAGCAGACGGCTGGAAAATCTGATCGCCC
AGCTGCCCGGCGAGAAGAAGAATGGCCTGTTCGGAAACCTGATTGCCCTGAGCCTGGGCCTGACCCCCAA
CTTCAAGAGCAACTTCGACCTGGCCGAGGATGCCAAACTGCAGCTGAGCAAGGACACCTACGACGACGAC
CTGGACAACCTGCTGGCCCAGATCGGCGACCAGTACGCCGACCTGTTTCTGGCCGCCAAGAACCTGTCCG
ACGCCATCCTGCTGAGCGACATCCTGAGAGTGAACACCGAGATCACCAAGGCCCCCCTGAGCGCCTCTAT
GATCAAGAGATACGACGAGCACCACCAGGACCTGACCCTGCTGAAAGCTCTCGTGCGGCAGCAGCTGCCT
GAGAAGTACAAAGAGATTTTCTTCGACCAGAGCAAGAACGGCTACGCCGGCTACATTGACGGCGGAGCCA
GCCAGGAAGAGTTCTACAAGTTCATCAAGCCCATCCTGGAAAAGATGGACGGCACCGAGGAACTGCTCGT
GAAGCTGAACAGAGAGGACCTGCTGCGGAAGCAGCGGACCTTCGACAACGGCAGCATCCCCCACCAGATC
CACCTGGGAGAGCTGCACGCCATTCTGCGGCGGCAGGAAGATTTTTACCCATTCCTGAAGGACAACCGGG
AAAAGATCGAGAAGATCCTGACCTTCCGCATCCCCTACTACGTGGGCCCTCTGGCCAGGGGAAACAGCAG
ATTCGCCTGGATGACCAGAAAGAGCGAGGAAACCATCACCCCCTGGAACTTCGAGGAAGTGGTGGACAAG
GGCGCTTCCGCCCAGAGCTTCATCGAGCGGATGACCAACTTCGATAAGAACCTGCCCAACGAGAAGGTGC
TGCCCAAGCACAGCCTGCTGTACGAGTACTTCACCGTGTATAACGAGCTGACCAAAGTGAAATACGTGAC
CGAGGGAATGAGAAAGCCCGCCTTCCTGAGCGGCGAGCAGAAAAAGGCCATCGTGGACCTGCTGTTCAAG
ACCAACCGGAAAGTGACCGTGAAGCAGCTGAAAGAGGACTACTTCAAGAAAATCGAGTGCTTCGACTCCG
TGGAAATCTCCGGCGTGGAAGATCGGTTCAACGCCTCCCTGGGCACATACCACGATCTGCTGAAAATTAT
CAAGGACAAGGACTTCCTGGACAATGAGGAAAACGAGGACATTCTGGAAGATATCGTGCTGACCCTGACA
CTGTTTGAGGACAGAGAGATGATCGAGGAACGGCTGAAAACCTATGCCCACCTGTTCGACGACAAAGTGA
TGAAGCAGCTGAAGCGGCGGAGATACACCGGCTGGGGCAGGCTGAGCCGGAAGCTGATCAACGGCATCCG
GGACAAGCAGTCCGGCAAGACAATCCTGGATTTCCTGAAGTCCGACGGCTTCGCCAACAGAAACTTCATG
CAGCTGATCCACGACGACAGCCTGACCTTTAAAGAGGACATCCAGAAAGCCCAGGTGTCCGGCCAGGGCG
ATAGCCTGCACGAGCACATTGCCAATCTGGCCGGCAGCCCCGCCATTAAGAAGGGCATCCTGCAGACAGT
GAAGGTGGTGGACGAGCTCGTGAAAGTGATGGGCCGGCACAAGCCCGAGAACATCGTGATCGAAATGGCC
AGAGAGAACCAGACCACCCAGAAGGGACAGAAGAACAGCCGCGAGAGAATGAAGCGGATCGAAGAGGGCA
TCAAAGAGCTGGGCAGCCAGATCCTGAAAGAACACCCCGTGGAAAACACCCAGCTGCAGAACGAGAAGCT
GTACCTGTACTACCTGCAGAATGGGCGGGATATGTACGTGGACCAGGAACTGGACATCAACCGGCTGTCC
GACTACGATGTGGACCATATCGTGCCTCAGAGCTTTCTGAAGGACGACTCCATCGACAACAAGGTGCTGA
CCAGAAGCGACAAGAACCGGGGCAAGAGCGACAACGTGCCCTCCGAAGAGGTCGTGAAGAAGATGAAGAA
CTACTGGCGGCAGCTGCTGAACGCCAAGCTGATTACCCAGAGAAAGTTCGACAATCTGACCAAGGCCGAG
AGAGGCGGCCTGAGCGAACTGGATAAGGCCGGCTTCATCAAGAGACAGCTGGTGGAAACCCGGCAGATCA
CAAAGCACGTGGCACAGATCCTGGACTCCCGGATGAACACTAAGTACGACGAGAATGACAAGCTGATCCG
GGAAGTGAAAGTGATCACCCTGAAGTCCAAGCTGGTGTCCGATTTCCGGAAGGATTTCCAGTTTTACAAA
GTGCGCGAGATCAACAACTACCACCACGCCCACGACGCCTACCTGAACGCCGTCGTGGGAACCGCCCTGA
TCAAAAAGTACCCTAAGCTGGAAAGCGAGTTCGTGTACGGCGACTACAAGGTGTACGACGTGCGGAAGAT
GATCGCCAAGAGCGAGCAGGAAATCGGCAAGGCTACCGCCAAGTACTTCTTCTACAGCAACATCATGAAC
TTTTTCAAGACCGAGATTACCCTGGCCAACGGCGAGATCCGGAAGCGGCCTCTGATCGAGACAAACGGCG
AAACCGGGGAGATCGTGTGGGATAAGGGCCGGGATTTTGCCACCGTGCGGAAAGTGCTGAGCATGCCCCA
AGTGAATATCGTGAAAAAGACCGAGGTGCAGACAGGCGGCTTCAGCAAAGAGTCTATCCTGCCCAAGAGG
AACAGCGATAAGCTGATCGCCAGAAAGAAGGACTGGGACCCTAAGAAGTACGGCGGCTTCGACAGCCCCA
CCGTGGCCTATTCTGTGCTGGTGGTGGCCAAAGTGGAAAAGGGCAAGTCCAAGAAACTGAAGAGTGTGAA
AGAGCTGCTGGGGATCACCATCATGGAAAGAAGCAGCTTCGAGAAGAATCCCATCGACTTTCTGGAAGCC
AAGGGCTACAAAGAAGTGAAAAAGGACCTGATCATCAAGCTGCCTAAGTACTCCCTGTTCGAGCTGGAAA
ACGGCCGGAAGAGAATGCTGGCCTCTGCCGGCGAACTGCAGAAGGGAAACGAACTGGCCCTGCCCTCCAA
ATATGTGAACTTCCTGTACCTGGCCAGCCACTATGAGAAGCTGAAGGGCTCCCCCGAGGATAATGAGCAG
AAACAGCTGTTTGTGGAACAGCACAAGCACTACCTGGACGAGATCATCGAGCAGATCAGCGAGTTCTCCA
AGAGAGTGATCCTGGCCGACGCTAATCTGGACAAAGTGCTGTCCGCCTACAACAAGCACCGGGATAAGCC
CATCAGAGAGCAGGCCGAGAATATCATCCACCTGTTTACCCTGACCAATCTGGGAGCCCCTGCCGCCTTC
AAGTACTTTGACACCACCATCGACCGGAAGAGGTACACCAGCACCAAAGAGGTGCTGGACGCCACCCTGA
TCCACCAGAGCATCACCGGCCTGTACGAGACACGGATCGACCTGTCTCAGCTGGGAGGCGACAAAAGGCC
GGCGGCCACGAAAAAGGCCGGCCAGGCAAAAAAGAAAAAGGAATTCGGCAGTGGAGAGGGCAGAGGAAGT
CTGCTAACATGCGGTGACGTCGAGGAGAATCCTGGCCCAATGACCGAGTACAAGCCCACGGTGCGCCTCG
CCACCCGCGACGACGTCCCCAGGGCCGTACGCACCCTCGCCGCCGCGTTCGCCGACTACCCCGCCACGCG
CCACACCGTCGATCCGGACCGCCACATCGAGCGGGTCACCGAGCTGCAAGAACTCTTCCTCACGCGCGTC
GGGCTCGACATCGGCAAGGTGTGGGTCGCGGACGACGGCGCCGCGGTGGCGGTCTGGACCACGCCGGAGA
GCGTCGAAGCGGGGGCGGTGTTCGCCGAGATCGGCCCGCGCATGGCCGAGTTGAGCGGTTCCCGGCTGGC
CGCGCAGCAACAGATGGAAGGCCTCCTGGCGCCGCACCGGCCCAAGGAGCCCGCGTGGTTCCTGGCCACC
GTCGGAGTCTCGCCCGACCACCAGGGCAAGGGTCTGGGCAGCGCCGTCGTGCTCCCCGGAGTGGAGGCGG
CCGAGCGCGCCGGGGTGCCCGCCTTCCTGGAGACCTCCGCGCCCCGCAACCTCCCCTTCTACGAGCGGCT
CGGCTTCACCGTCACCGCCGACGTCGAGGTGCCCGAAGGACCGCGCACCTGGTGCATGACCCGCAAGCCC
GGTGCCTGAGAATTCTAACTAGAGCTCGCTGATCAGCCTCGACTGTGCCTTCTAGTTGCCAGCCATCTGT
TGTTTGCCCCTCCCCCGTGCCTTCCTTGACCCTGGAAGGTGCCACTCCCACTGTCCTTTCCTAATAAAAT
GAGGAAATTGCATCGCATTGTCTGAGTAGGTGTCATTCTATTCTGGGGGGTGGGGTGGGGCAGGACAGCA
AGGGGGAGGATTGGGAAGAGAATAGCAGGCATGCTGGGGA
