>Addgene plasmid #62988 | pSpCas9(BB)-2A-Puro (PX459) V2.0 | depositor partial sequence | sequence record 104142 | U6::sgRNA(BbsI)
GAGGGCCTATTTCCCATGATTCCTTCATATTTGCATATACGATACAAGGCTGTTAGAGAGATAATTGGAA
TTAATTTGACTGTAAACACAAAGATATTAGTACAAAATACGTGACGTAGAAAGTAATAATTTCTTGGGTA
GTTTGCAGTTTTAAAATTATGTTTTAAAATGGACTATCATATGCTTACCGTAACTTGAAAGTATTTCGAT
TTCTTGGCTTTATATATCTTGTGGAAAGGACGAAACACCGGGTCTTCGAGAAGACCTGTTTTAGAGCTAG
AAATAGCAAGTTAAAATAAGGCTAGTCCGTTATCAACTTGAAAAAGTGGCACCGAGTCGGTGCTTTTTT
