>Addgene plasmid #62988 | pSpCas9(BB)-2A-Puro (PX459) V2.0 | addgene partial sequence | sequence record 106830 | dCas9-R2 5'-GGGTTTCCACCAGCTGTCTC-3'
CAGTTCGCTCAGGCCGCCTCTCTCGGCCTTGGTCAGATTGTCGAACTTTCTCTGGGTAATCAGCTTGGCG
TTCAGCAGCTGCCGCCAGTAGTTCTTCATCTTCTTCACGACCTCTTCGGAGGGCACGTTGTCGCTCTTGC
CCCGGTTCTTGTCGCTTCTGGTCAGCACCTTGTTGTCGATGGAGTCGTCCTTCAGAAAGCTCTGAGGCAC
GATATGGTCCACATCGTAGTCGGACAGCCGGTTGATGTCCAGTTCCTGGTCCACGTACATATCCCGCCCA
TTCTGCAGGTAGTACAGGTACAGCTTCTCGTTCTGCAGCTGGGTGTTTTCCACGGGGTGTTCTTTCAGGA
TCTGGCTGCCCAGCTCTTTGATGCCCTCTTCGATCCGCTTCATTCTCTCGCGGCTGTTCTTCTGTCCCTT
CTGGGTGGTCTGGTTCTCTCTGGCCATTTCGATCACGATGTTCTCGGGCTTGTGCCGGCCCATCACTTTC
ACGAGCTCGTCCACCACCTTCACTGTCTGCAGGATGCCCTTCTTAATGGCGGGGCTGCCGGCCAGATTGG
CAATGTGCTCGTGCAGGCTATCGCCCTGGCCGGACACCTGGGCTTTCTGGATGTCCTCTTTAAAGGTCAG
GCTGTCGTCGTGGATCAGCTGCATGAAGTTTCTGTTGGCGAAGCCGTCGGACTTCAGGAAATCCAGGATT
GTCTTGCCGGACTGCTTGTCCCGGATGCCGTTGATCAGCTTCCGGCTCAGCCTGCCCCAGCCGGTGTATC
TCCGCCGCTTCAGCTGCTTCATCACTTTGTCGTCGAACAGGTGGGCATAGGTTTTCAGCCGTTCCTCGAT
CATCTCTCTGTCCTCAAACAGTGTCAGGGTCAGCACGATATCTTCCAGAATGTCCTCGTTTTCCTCATTG
TCCAGGAAGTCCTTGTCCTTGATAATTTTCAGCAGATCGTGGTATGTGCCCAGGGAGGCGTTGAACCGAT
CTTCCACGCCGGAGATTTCCACGGAGTCGAAGCACTCGATTTTCTTGAAGTAGTCCTCTTTCAGCTGCTT
CACGGTCAC
