>Addgene plasmid #62988 | pSpCas9(BB)-2A-Puro (PX459) V2.0 | addgene partial sequence | sequence record 106831 | hSpCas9-R1 5'-CGCTCGTGCTTCTTATCCTC-3'
TCTTCCAGTCTGTGGAAGAAGCTGTCGTCCACCTTGGCCATCTCGTTGCTGAAGATCTCTTGCAGATAGC
AGATCCGGTTCTTCCGTCTGGTGTATCTTCTTCTGGCGGTTCTCTTCAGCCGGGTGGCCTCGGCTGTTTC
GCCGCTGTCGAACAGCAGGGCTCCGATCAGGTTCTTCTTGATGCTGTGCCGGTCGGTGTTGCCCAGCACC
TTGAATTTCTTGCTGGGCACCTTGTACTCGTCGGTGATCACGGCCCAGCCCACAGAGTTGGTGCCGATGT
CCAGGCCGATGCTGTACTTCTTGTCGGCTGCTGGGACTCCGTGGATACCGACCTTCCGCTTCTTCTTTGG
GGCCATCTTATCGTCATCGTCTTTGTAATCAATATCATGATCCTTGTAGTCTCCGTCGTGGTCCTTATAG
TCCATGGTGGCACCGGTCCAACCTGAAAAAAAGTGATTTCAGGCAGGTGCTCCAGGTAATTAAACATTAA
TACCCCACCAACCAACCATCCCTTAAACCCTTACCTCTTGCTCAGCTAATTACAGCCCGGAGGAGAAGGG
CCGTCCCGCCCGCTCACCTGTGGGAGTAACGCGGTCAGTCAGAGCCGGGGCGGGCGGCGCGAGGC
