>Addgene plasmid #62988 | pSpCas9(BB)-2A-Puro (PX459) V2.0 | addgene partial sequence | sequence record 122958 | bgh_pA_d2r 5'-ACTCAGACAATGCGATGCAAtttc-3'
AGTGGGAGTGGCACCTTCCAGGGTCAAGGAAGGCACGGGGGAGGGGCAAACAACAGATGGCTGGCAACTA
GAAGGCACAGTCGAGGCTGATCAGCGAGCTCTAGTTAGAATTCTCAGGCACCGGGCTTGCGGGTCATGCA
CCAGGTGCGCGGTCCTTCGGGCACCTCGACGTCGGCGGTGACGGTGAAGCCGAGCCGCTCGTAGAAGGGG
AGGTTGCGGGGCGCGGAGGTCTCCAGGAAGGCGGGCACCCCGGCGCGCTCGGCCGCCTCCACTCCGGGGA
GCACGACGGCGCTGCCCAGACCCTTGCCCTGGTGGTCGGGCGAGACTCCGACGGTGGCCAGGAACCACGC
GGGCTCCTTGGGCCGGTGCGGCGCCAGGAGGCCTTCCATCTGTTGCTGCGCGGCCAGCCGGGAACCGCTC
AACTCGGCCATGCGCGGGCCGATCTCGGCGAACACCGCCCCCGCTTCGACGCTCTCCGGCGTGGTCCAGA
CCGCCACCGCGGCGCCGTCGTCCGCGACCCACACCTTGCCGATGTCGAGCCCGACGCGCGTGAGGAAGAG
TTCTTGCAGCTCGGTGACCCGCTCGATGTGGCGGTCCGGATCGACGGTGTGGCGCGTGGCGGGGTAGTCG
GCGAACGCGGCGGCGAGGGTGCGTACGGCCCTGGGGACGTCGTCGCGGGTGGCGAGGCGCACCGTGGGCT
TGTACTCGGTCATTGGGCCAGGATTCTCCTCGACGTCACCGCATGTTAGCAGACTTCCTCTGCCCTCTCC
ACTGCCGAATTCCTTTTTCTTTTTTGCCTGGCCGGCCTTTTTCGTGGCCGCCGGCCTTTTGTCGCCTCCC
AGCTGAGACAGGTCGATCCGTGTCTCGTACAGGCCGGTGATGCTCTGGTGGATCAGGGTGGCGTCCAGCA
CCTCTTTGGTGCTGGTGTACCTCTTCCGGTCGATGGTGGTGTCAA
