>Addgene plasmid #62988 | pSpCas9(BB)-2A-Puro (PX459) V2.0 | addgene partial sequence | sequence record 152342 | Puro-variant-R 5'-gtgggcttgtactcggtcat-3'
CGTCACCGCATGTTAGCAGACTTCCTCTGCCCTCTCCACTGCCGAATTCCTTTTTCTTTTTTGCCTGGCC
GGCCTTTTTCGTGGCCGCCGGCCTTTTGTCGCCTCCCAGCTGAGACAGGTCGATCCGTGTCTCGTACAGG
CCGGTGATGCTCTGGTGGATCAGGGTGGCGTCCAGCACCTCTTTGGTGCTGGTGTACCTCTTCCGGTCGA
TGGTGGTGTCAAAGTACTTGAAGGCGGCAGGGGCTCCCAGATTGGTCAGGGTAAACAGGTGGATGATATT
CTCGGCCTGCTCTCTGATGGGCTTATCCCGGTGCTTGTTGTAGGCGGACAGCACTTTGTCCAGATTAGCG
TCGGCCAGGATCACTCTCTTGGAGAACTCGCTGATCTGCTCGATGATCTCGTCCAGGTAGTGCTTGTGCT
GTTCCACAAACAGCTGTTTCTGCTCATTATCCTCGGGGGAGCCCTTCAGCTTCTCATAGTGGCTGGCCAG
GTACAGGAAGTTCACATATTTGGAGGGCAGGGCCAGTTCGTTTCCCTTCTGCAGTTCGCCGGCAGAGGCC
AGCATTCTCTTCCGGCCGTTTTCCAGCTCGAACAGGGAGTACTTAGGCAGCTTGATGATCAGGTCCTTTT
TCACTTCTTTGTAGCCCTTGGCTTCCAGAAAGTCGATGGGATTCTTCTCGAAGCTGCTTCTTTCCATGAT
GGTGATCCCCAGCAGCTCTTTCACACTCTTCAGTTTCTTGGACTTGCCCTTTTCCACTTTGGCCACCACC
AGCACAGAATAGGCCACGGTGGGGCTGTCGAAGCCGCCGTACTTCTTAGGGTCCCAGTCCTTCTTTCTGG
CGATCAGCTTATCGCTGTTCCTCTTGGGCAGGATAGACTCTTTGCTGAAGCCGCCTGTCTGCACCTCGGT
CTTTTTCACGATATTCACTTGGGGCATGCTCAGCACTTTCCGCACGGTGGCAAAATCCCGGCCCTTATCC
CACACGATCTCCCCGGTTTCGCCGTTTGTCTCGATCAGAGGCCGCTTCCGGATCTCGCC
