>Addgene plasmid #62988 | pSpCas9(BB)-2A-Puro (PX459) V2.0 | addgene partial sequence | sequence record 167695 | pBR322ori-F 5'-GGGAAACGCCTGGTATCTTT-3'
TTCGCCACCTCTGACTTGAGCGTCGATTTTTGTGATGCTCGTCAGGGGGGCGGAGCCTATGGAAAAACGC
CAGCAACGCGGCCTTTTTACGGTTCCTGGCCTTTTGCTGGCCTTTTGCTCACATGTGAGGGCCTATTTCC
CATGATTCCTTCATATTTGCATATACGATACAAGGCTGTTAGAGAGATAATTGGAATTAATTTGACTGTA
AACACAAAGATATTAGTACAAAATACGTGACGTAGAAAGTAATAATTTCTTGGGTAGTTTGCAGTTTTAA
AATTATGTTTTAAAATGGACTATCATATGCTTACCGTAACTTGAAAGTATTTCGATTTCTTGGCTTTATA
TATCTTGTGGAAAGGACGAAACACCGGGTCTTCGAGAAGACCTGTTTTAGAGCTAGAAATAGCAAGTTAA
AATAAGGCTAGTCCGTTATCAACTTGAAAAAGTGGCACCGAGTCGGTGCTTTTTTGTTTTAGAGCTAGAA
ATAGCAAGTTAAAATAAGGCTAGTCCGTTTTTAGCGCGTGCGCCAATTCTGCAGACAAATGGCTCTAGAG
GTACCCGTTACATAACTTACGGTAAATGGCCCGCCTGGCTGACCGCCCAACGACCCCCGCCCATTGACGT
CAATAGTAACGCCAATAGGGACTTTCCATTGACGTCAATGGGTGGAGTATTTACGGTAAACTGCCCACTT
GGCAGTACATCAAGTGTATCATATGCCAAGTACGCCCCCTATTGACGTCAATGACGGTAAATGGCCCGCC
TGGCATTGTGCCCAGTACATGACCTTATGGGACTTTCCTACTTGGCAGTACATCTACGTATTAGTCATCG
CTATTACCATGGTCGAGGTGAGCCCCACGTTCTGCTTCACTCTCCCCATCTCCCC
