>Addgene plasmid #62988 | pSpCas9(BB)-2A-Puro (PX459) V2.0 Sequencing Result | analyzer sequence | sequence record 109758
GCCACCTCTGACTTGAGCGTCGATTTTTGTGATGCTCGTCAGGGGGGCGGAGCCTATGGAAAAACGCCAG
CAACGCGGCCTTTTTACGGTTCCTGGCCTTTTGCTGGCCTTTTGCTCACATGTGAGGGCCTATTTCCCAT
GATTCCTTCATATTTGCATATACGATACAAGGCTGTTAGAGAGATAATTGGAATTAATTTGACTGTAAAC
ACAAAGATATTAGTACAAAATACGTGACGTAGAAAGTAATAATTTCTTGGGTAGTTTGCAGTTTTAAAAT
TATGTTTTAAAATGGACTATCATATGCTTACCGTAACTTGAAAGTATTTCGATTTCTTGGCTTTATATAT
CTTGTGGAAAGGACGAAACACCGGGTCTTCGAGAAGACCTGTTTTAGAGCTAGAAATAGCAAGTTAAAAT
AAGGCTAGTCCGTTATCAACTTGAAAAAGTGGCACCGAGTCGGTGCTTTTTTGTTTTAGAGCTAGAAATA
GCAAGTTAAAATAAGGCTAGTCCGTTTTTAGCGCGTGCGCCAATTCTGCAGACAAATGGCTCTAGAGGTA
CCCGTTACATAACTTACGGTAAATGGCCCGCCTGGCTGACCGCCCAACGACCCCCGCCCATTGACGTCAA
TAGTAACGCCAATAGGGACTTTCCATTGACGTCAATGGGTGGAGTATTTACGGTAAACTGCCCACTTGGC
AGTACATCAAGTGTATCATATGCCAAGTACGCCCCCTATTGACGTCAATGACGGTAAATGGCCCGCCTGG
CATTGTGCCCAGTACATGACCTTATGGGACTTTCCTACTTGGCAGTACATCTACGTATTAGTCATCGCTA
TTACCATGGTCGAGGTGAGCCCCACGTTCTGCTTCACTCTCCC
