LOCUS       Exported 977 bp ds-DNA linear SYN 22-AUG-2022
DEFINITION  Cas9 from S. pyogenes with 2A-Puro, and cloning backbone for sgRNA
            (V2.0).
ACCESSION   .
VERSION     .
KEYWORDS    pSpCas9(BB)-2A-Puro (PX459) V2.0
SOURCE      synthetic DNA construct
  ORGANISM  synthetic DNA construct
REFERENCE   1 (bases 1 to 977)
  AUTHORS   Ran FA, Hsu PD, Wright J, Agarwala V, Scott DA, Zhang F
  TITLE     Genome engineering using the CRISPR-Cas9 system.
  JOURNAL   Nat Protoc. 2013 Nov;8(11):2281-308. doi: 10.1038/nprot.2013.143.
            Epub 2013 Oct 24.
  PUBMED    24157548
REFERENCE   2 (bases 1 to 977)
  AUTHORS   .
  TITLE     Direct Submission
  JOURNAL   Exported Aug 22, 2022 from SnapGene Server 1.1.58
            http://www.snapgene.com
FEATURES             Location/Qualifiers
     source          1..977
                     /organism="synthetic DNA construct"
                     /mol_type="other DNA"
     regulatory      17..26
                     /regulatory_class="other"
                     /note="vertebrate consensus sequence for strong initiation
                     of translation (Kozak, 1987)"
     CDS             26..91
                     /codon_start=1
                     /product="three tandem FLAG(R) epitope tags, followed by an
                     enterokinase cleavage site"
                     /label=3xFLAG
                     /translation="DYKDHDGDYKDHDIDYKDDDDK"
     CDS             98..118
                     /codon_start=1
                     /product="nuclear localization signal of SV40 (simian virus
                     40) large T antigen"
                     /label=SV40 NLS
                     /translation="PKKKRKV"
ORIGIN
        1 ttcaggttgg accggtgcca ccatggacta taaggaccac gacggagact acaaggatca
       61 tgatattgat tacaaagacg atgacgataa gatggcccca aagaagaagc ggaaggtcgg
      121 tatccacgga gtcccagcag ccgacaagaa gtacagcatc ggcctggaca tcggcaccaa
      181 ctctgtgggc tgggccgtga tcaccgacga gtacaaggtg cccagcaaga aattcaaggt
      241 gctgggcaac accgaccggc acagcatcaa gaagaacctg atcggagccc tgctgttcga
      301 cagcggcgaa acagccgagg ccacccggct gaagagaacc gccagaagaa gatacaccag
      361 acggaagaac cggatctgct atctgcaaga gatcttcagc aacgagatgg ccaaggtgga
      421 cgacagcttc ttccacagac tggaagagtc cttcctggtg gaagaggata agaagcacga
      481 gcggcacccc atcttcggca acatcgtgga cgaggtggcc taccacgaga agtaccccac
      541 catctaccac ctgagaaaga aactggtgga cagcaccgac aaggccgacc tgcggctgat
      601 ctatctggcc ctggcccaca tgatcaagtt ccggggccac ttcctgatcg agggcgacct
      661 gaaccccgac aacagcgacg tggacaagct gttcatccag ctggtgcaga cctacaacca
      721 gctgttcgag gaaaacccca tcaacgccag cggcgtggac gccaaggcca tcctgtctgc
      781 cagactgagc aagagcagac ggctggaaaa tctgatcgcc cagctgcccg gcgagaagaa
      841 gaatggcctg ttcggaaacc tgattgccct gagcctgggc ctgaccccca acttcaagag
      901 caacttcgac ctggccgagg atgccaaact gcagctgagc aaggacacct acgacgacga
      961 cctggacaac ctgctgg
//
